>Addgene plasmid #167550 | pPM1003 | addgene full sequence | sequence record 476338 | Addgene Long Read Sequencing Result
TTATCAACCTGTCTTTATATCAGGATTCATTACCTGACTATTTGTGGGTAAAGTTCGTAGTGCGCTGATC
GTGCAAAATGATTTTAGTTGGGAACAGTTCGCAACTCTGTCCCATAAAAATCAGCATATTCCCATCTATC
CCATATCCAGCGCATTGACCATCGGGATACTGAAGGGAGATTCCATCATCTCTTAGAAAGATCACCATCT
CTTTTGTTTCAATTTGCATATAGCTACCTGGAGGATTTATGAATACAAGGATTTTCATGGACTATTACCA
TGAGATTGATTTTCCATCTTTATTCGCGAGAGCAGTGGAAAGCGATGACGATGTGGGTACTACATTGCGC
ATTCACCTACTTTGTGAGCGCATGGTCGAAGCATGGATATGCGCATGCTGTGACTGCCAAGATCTCGGCG
TATATCAAAGCGCGATCAACAAGGCCATTCATGCAGGCCGAAAGATTTTTTTAACTATAAACGCTGATGG
AAGCGTTTATGCGGAAGAGGTAAAGCCCTTCCCGAGTAACAAAAAAACAACAGCATAAATAACCCCGCTC
TTACACATTCCAGCCCTGAAAAAGGGCATCAAATTAAACCACACCTATGGTGTATGCATTTATTTGCATA
CATTCAATCAATTGTTATCTAAGGAAATACTTACATATGGTTCGTGCAAACAAACGCAACGAGGCTCTAC
GAATCGAGAGTGCGTTGCTTAACAAAATCGCAATGCTTGGAACTGAGAAGACAGCGGAAGCTGTGGGCGT
TGATAAGTCGCAGATCAGCAGGTGGAAGAGGGACTGGATTCCAAAGTTCTCAATGCTGCTTGCTGTTCTT
GAATGGGGGGTCGTTGACGACGACATGGCTCGATTGGCGCGACAAGTTGCTGCGATTCTCACCAATAAAA
AACGCCCGGCGGCAACCGAGCGTTCTGAACAAATCCAGATGGAGTTCTGAGGTCATTACTGGATCTATCA
ACAGGAGTCATTATGACAAATACAGCAAAAATACTCAACTTCGGCAGAGGTAACTTTGCCGGACAGGAGC
GTAATGTGGCAGATCATGCGCACCCGTGGCCAGGACCCAACGCTGCCCGAGATGCGCCGCGTGCGGCTGC
TGGAGATGGCGGACGCGATGGATATGTTCTGCCAAGGGTTGGTTTGCGCATTCACAGTTCTCCGCAAGAA
TTGATTGGCTCCAATTCTTGGAGTGGTGAATCCGTTAGCGAGGTGCCGCCGGCTTCCATTCAGGTCGAGG
TGGCCCGGCTCCATGCACCGCGACGCAACGCGGGGAGGCAGACAAGGTATAGGGCGGCGCCTACAATCCA
TGCCAACCCGTTCCATGTGCTCGCCGAGGCGGCATAAATCGCCGTGACGATCAGCGGTCCAATGATCGAA
GTTAGGCTGGTAAGAGCCGCGAGCGATCCTTGAAGCTGTCCCTGATGGTCGTCATCTACCTGCCTGGACA
GCATGGCCTGCAACGCGGGCATCCCGATGCCGCCGGAAGCGAGAAGAATCATAATGGGGAAGGCCATCCA
GCCTCGCGTCGCGAACGCCAGCAAGACGTAGCCCAGCGCGTCGGCCGCCATGCCGGCGATAATGGCCTGC
TTCTCGCCGAAACGTTTGGTGGCGGGACCAGTGACGAAGGCTTGAGCGAGGGCGTGCAAGATTCCGAATA
CCGCAAGCGACAGGCCGATCATCGTCGCGCTCCAGCGAAAGCGGTCCTCGCCGAAAATGACCCAGAGCGC
TGCCGGCACCTGTCCTACGAGTTGCATGATAAAGAAGACAGTCATAAGTGCGGCGACGATAGTCATGCCC
CGCGCCCACCGGAAGGAGCTGACTGGGTTGAAGGCTCTCAAGGGCATCGGTCGACGCTCTCCCTTATGCG
ACTCCTGCATTAGGAAGCAGCCCAGTAGTAGGTTGAGGCCGTTGAGCACCGCCGCCGCAAGGAATGGTGC
ATGCAAGGAGATGGCGCCCAACAGTCCCCCGGCCACGGGGCCTGCCACCATACCCACGCCGAAACAAGCG
CTCATGAGCCCGAAGTGGCGAGCCCGATCTTCCCCATCGGTGATGTCGGCGATATAGGCGCCAGCAACCG
CACCTGTGGCGCCGGTGATGCCGGCCACGATGCGTCCGGCGTAGAGGATCAAGCCTCAGTAAAATTTGAT
GGAGACGAAATGCATTCGCAAATAAGGCATCTTGGCGGCGACGATCATCGGCATGCAAAGGCAACATGGA
GAGGAATAGTTGAATTTGCATCGCGTAGAGATTTTTCGCCGTGAGACCGAAGGTCTGTTCAATAAGTTCG
ATAAAACCTTGTTGCGTCTCTTTATGATGGCTCTGTTCGGCAATCTTTAATTCGATCGCGTTATCGGCAA
TCTCAACATGGTAGTAACCGGCAATAATCCAGTCATATAAACCAAGAATCGAATGACTCAGCTTAGCGAG
ATCGTAGCGGATATCACCATATAGTGTTTTCTGCCCGTCAGGCGTCATCCCTCTAGGGTCAATTGTCTTA
ATCTTGTTGGCTCGGAAGTCATACAAAATGTTGCTAAAGCAAAAGTCACCGTGTAAGACCCCTAGCAAAG
GTTTGCCATCAGGCAGATGTTTTTGGCTATCACGTAGAATTTGCGCTAGCGAAATATCTTGTCCAGCAAA
CTGCCATTGATCTTCTAAAGTGATGTGTCGCGCTGCACAGAATTCGTTGAGGCGTAGAGCGGTTTTATCG
GCAAACAGTATGTCGAGAGTATTGATAGGAGCATTGGGCTCGACTGCTTGCTCAAGGCATAGGCTTAAAA
ACTCCACCGCGCTAGCTAAGATTTTCTGCCAGATTTGGCTCGGTAATCTGGAAAAAACGAATAACTCGTT
CAGTGCTGTTAGGTAGAGATATTCTAAGCGATAGGAAATTTTCCCCTCGCTGTTTTGGCTGCCTAAATAT
TGTGGAATGAAACCACGCATCGCCATCGGCAGATTGTCAAACCAGTAAGCTTCAGCGGCGATTTTTTGGT
TTTTGATGCTCGATTTTTCAATCCATTTAGCGGTGATGGTCAGTTCATTAAAGGCGCGCTGAGTGGTGAA
TTCGGCTTTGGAGTGATAGTAAGTATTCACATGGCCAAAATCGAGCCAACCGATGGAGTTGACCGCACTT
AAGCCGACGCTTTTATGATAGCGATTGAGGCCTGCAATAAACTTCCATTCACTCTGTGTGATACAACGAA
CCAGTTCCCGTGGGTGGCTGAATTTGAAGTAACCATCGATAATTCGCTGACTTTCGTGACTCATGGGCGT
ATTGGCATCTTGTAGCCAATCGACGTCATCATTAGTTAATACGGCCCAGTTATAGCTGTCTTTTGCCGTG
GAAACGCTGACGATATCATCGCCAACGGGCAGTTGGTTAAATAGCGTATCACCGTAGAGGATGTGCAGTG
GTGCATTGAGTGAGTGCCCACTAATATTGAGTGCCGCCACCAGTGATGCCCCTAAGCTGAGTCCATCTGG
TGTAGCGATAATTGTCACCTGATTTTGTTCAAGCCACTGGAGGTCAATCTCTGAGACCACATAAGACTCA
GGTAAAGAGAGGTAGACTTTTACGCCTTGTGGTGCCAAAGCGACTTGATGCTGAAATAGGCGACGATTGC
CTAACGGCAGAAAACTCGGAGGAATACGCCCAAATTCAGATTCCAACTCTTGGCCAACATAGGCACCAGA
CATAATTAGGAACATGATTTTTCCTTCTCAAAGAGTTGGTGGATCTCTTCTAAATTCATCGAGGCAAATT
CGGAAGGGCGCACGGCGCGATCATCAATGTAAAAGCCATCGTGCCCACACCAAGGTTTTCCTACTAAAAT
TTCATCATAAGGCACTTGGTGTTTATCCAGCCACTCAGTAATGATAGGAAGCGTGTGGATATTGATTTTG
CCGACGTTACCTTCATAAGTGCGCATATTACGCGCCGTCGAAATCACAATCTCAAACCCTAGTTGGTGAT
ATTCGCGAAGTTGCTCAATCACATCAAGCCGAGGTAGCACGTTACGATAATCTGAAGTATTAGCTTGGGT
GAGAGTGCCGTCGAGGTCGACGATCAATTTTTTCATTGGGCGAATTCCTTAGTAAAACCTAATTCGGTCA
AGGTATTTTCGAGAGCTCCACGATTTTGCATTACAATCGCTAAGGCATTTTTTCCGCATTGCTGCCGTTC
TTGAGCATCAGAAAACCAATGGTTCACCTGCTTGGCAATGGTTTCTGGTTGGTCAGCAATCACACAGGCA
TGTGCATTGATGAGTGCGTGGGTGATATCGGTAAAGTTGTAAAAGCTAGGGCCTGTAACGATGGGTTTTG
CCAGTGCAGCAGGTTCAAGCAAATTATGCCCGCCGACTTTTTTGCCCACTAAACTGCCACCCATAAAACA
CACATCAGAAGCGCCGAGCAAGACCAGCATCTCTCCCATGGTATCGCCGAGATACACTTGAGTGTCGGAG
GTTATGGTTTGTTGGCTGCTACGAGTTTGCACTGAAAAAAGGCTAGCTGCGAGCTTATGCACCGCCGCAA
AACGTTCAGGATGGCGCGGCACTAAAATCAACAAAGCATTAGGATGCTGCTTGAGGATTTCTTGATGTGC
CGCAAGCACAATTTCATCTTCACCTTGATGTGTGCTGGCGGCTATCCAGACTGGACGATGTTTACCTAAA
GCCGTTCTGAGCGCTTCACCTTGAGCAATCACCTCATAGGTGATGTTGATATCAAACTTAATCGAACCGG
TAATTTTGATTTTTGTCTCAGCCACACCGAGCTGAATAAAACGCTGCGCATCGTCTGCAAATTGACATAA
CACTAGGCTGAGAGGTTTCGCCATACTGTTAAAGAACGGGTGAATACGCTGATAGCCGCGATAGGATTTT
TCCGAAAGTCGTGCATTCACGAGTGTAATCGGCAAACCCGCTTTGGCAACGGTATGCAGAGTATTTGGCC
ACAGTTCTGTTTCCACTATGATCAATTGGCAAGGTCGTACACGACGCAAAAAGCCTCTCACCGCAAAGGA
AAAATCAATCGGGGTATAACGATGCTCAACCCAATCCGCCAATTTTTCCGCTTGTTCAGCACCCGTCGGG
GTCGTGGTAGTCAGCAGAATTGGTGTATTCGGTGAACGTTGCTTAATTTGTTTTATGAGTGGCGTTACCG
CTAGGGTTTCACCCACCGACGCGGCATGGATCCAGATCGGTGGGGTTGTGGTTTTTAGTGGTGGGGTAAT
GCCGAAATGCTCTTTCCAACGTTTTCCGACACTGGGTTTCCCCTGTCTACGGCGATAGAGGCCATACAGT
AAAAACGGTGCAGCTAAAGTGAGTAAAAGCGTATAAAGCGTACGGAGCAGCATTATTTTTTCACGAGATC
TTCGGGATTGATGTGTGTCCATTTACCACGAGGTTTATCAATGTACTGGAAGTGTTCATTGGTAAAGGTG
CCCTGAATACATACGTATTTACGGTCTTGAGTGTGAATCACCGCTTTAGCTGACAAGATGTTATTGAGTA
CCGTTGGTCCTGTGGAGTGATACACCCCCATGGAAGGCTCGTAGTGATTCACGTTATAAACCACCTGTTC
AATGGTGGCCTGTAGATCTGGATTGTTTGGTGCAGTTGCAATGAAGTAGTTAGTGATCTCGGTATTATTT
TTAATGCGAATATACAGCTCTTGTGAGTCGCCGAGCAGCTTATCGAGCGGCCATACTAGCGTGGCATCAA
TATCCATATACACACCACCATAGGTATTGAGTACCACTAAACGCCATAAGTCAGCTTGGGCTGCACCGTT
AGTGAGGCGAGAGTAAGCATCATAAACTTCTGGTGATGTATGTTCTTTTAAGAATTCCCCACGTGCTTCG
GTACTCACATAGCGATAGTCACAGTTGAGCGACATGAGGCGGTTAAACAGATAGTTAAGGTAAACCGGTA
GTGAGGCTTGATCGGTAAAGTTGGTTTGCCAAATAGTGCGTGGAATGGTGGCATTGGCGCGCATTTTTAG
CTTAGCTGGTGAGTAAGCGGGAATCGTAAAACGCAGCTTTGGAAACACCCAATGAAATGGGTAAGAGAGC
ATTTTAAATAGGTTGCCAGTCAGACGAATCAGTCGGTTGGCGATCAATACGGTTACTTTGCTCATATTCA
TTGTTCCTGTGTGTTTTTGGCTGCAGCCAAGCGCATTTTTAATGTTGTATCAATCGCTGAGGTAATTTGC
TCAGTAGACGGCTTTTCACCATTCGCATTCATCACGATAGTATGCGCTTCATAGAGAGGGGTGTAACGAA
AGGGAACCGTAGCATAAAAAATTCCCACCGTTGGTGTGTGAGTTGATATTGCCACGTTTCGGATGCCCGT
ATCGGGGGCAATCACCAGAGTCGCTTTCGCAATGAAGGTGACTAAGTCATCAAGAGGCAAACATGGTTGA
ATCGTTAACGAGCCATTGTCGGCTAGGTCTTGTAAATACTCACCTTTTTCAAACTCATTCTTTCCTTCAA
GAAAGACATGTTTCACATTCGGTTGTTGTTGAATGGTTTGCTCAATCACTGCCCGCATCTCAGGCTTAGT
TAAAATTTTGCGCAGTTGGGAGGCACCACTGAAATAGACGATATACGGAGCGGCATGATCGCAGATTTGT
CTATTGTCAGGGTAAGCAAAATCAAGCGGATAACTCGGGTTGTGGCCAAGGATTTTCAGCATGTCGAGCA
TGCATTCCACTTCCGGTTGAAAATCAGAGCGAAAGACTGCCAAGTTATACAAAGTGCCACATAAAAAGGG
TTTGTAAGGAAAGCCCACTTTGAGTTTCGCTTTAGTCAGTAATGTCATCCAGTAAGAGCGATTCGTTCCT
GCCACATCAAAGATAATGTCTTGTGCTTCCAGTTGGTTATAGTCTTGCCATTTTTGCCTGAGTGACAGCT
GTTTTGAATCATCGCGGCTTTTCATTATTACTGTTTTGTCCGCTAGGTCTGAGGGGGTTCCATAGAGGTA
GTTTGACACGGTGACCAAGGTGATTTCGGCATTAGGAAAGAACTTTCTAGCCTCAACTAAAAAGGGGCGC
ACAATGACTTGGTCGCCAAGCGCTGCATGACGAATGACAGCGGTTTTCTTAACTGCTAGAGGGTTAAAAT
GGTCATTTAAGTATTGGCGTGCCGCTTTCGAAGCATAAGCACCTTTTTCAAACCAGAGGTGTTTCATGAA
TCTTTTCCAATAAATTTATCTAAAGCTTTAATGACTTGTGCAGGTTTTAGTTGATTTAAGCAATTTAAAT
GTTCTAACGGACATACTCGCTTAAAGCACGGACGACATTCGATCTCTGTATGTACGACTGCCAGTTTATC
CGTCAGTGGTGGTGTATATTTGGGAGAGCTTGAACCATAAATTGCCACAATGTTACAACCAACAGCGGCT
GAAACGTGCATTAAACCAGAATCGTTACTGACCACAGTATGGCAAGCTGCAAGAAGATCAACGGCTTCGA
TGAGGGAGGTTTCTCCGGCGAGATTGGCGCAGTATTCCCGCTGTTCTTCACTTAAAGCCTGTTGAATTTG
GGTGGTGACGGAGTGATCTTTTGCTGAGCCAAAAAGCCATACTTGAAAACCTTGCTCAATAGCATAACGA
GCGACTTCAGCGTAGTAATGATCAGGCCAGCGTTTCGCGGGGCCAAATTCTGCACCAGGACAGAGTCCAA
TGACGGGACGTGATGAGACTAAGCTGAGTCGCTGTCGAGCGGCTTGCTGCACGATGGCGTCGATGACGAG
TTTAGGTCTTGGGCAATGTTCTAACGAAACATCGGCAAGCATTGTGGCTTTTGGGTGAGCCAAAGCAACA
TACCTTTCCACCATATATTGGAAAACACGCTTATCTGGGCGCAAATCATTGAGTAAGCCGTAGCGAAATT
CCCCTTTCCAGCCGGTACGTTTTGGAATGTTAGCAAACCAAGGGATCAAGGCTGATTTAGCTGAATTAGG
CAGCACAATGGCATGGGTATACCGATTATCGCGCAGCTCACACCCAATCGCACGTCGCCCAAGCAGATTG
AAAGCACCGTGACCTATGGTCATTTCAATCGCTTGATTGACCTCAGGCATGCGTTCCAAAATGGGCTTAC
ACCAAGCAGGAGCTAAAACGTCAATTTGTGCATCAGGATGCTGTTGTTTTAGGCGCTGGTACAAGCTTTG
TGACATGACCATATCGCCAACCCAAGAAGGGCCAATAACAAGAATTTTCATCAATTTTTTGCTCTTTTGG
CTGCGATGTAAGCATAAAAAATTGCCACCATAAAGCCATAAAAAGTTCCAATAAGGTTGGCTTGTAGTGG
TGCTTCAGTTAAACAGAAAATGATAAACCCAAAGGCAAAAAGGTATCCAGTTTGGCTGATTGGAGAGCCT
GTTTTTCGATAGTCGTTTAAAAATACCCCAAATGGTAAGATAAGCATCGCGAAAATCGCCAGAATTCCCA
ATGTTCCATTACTAGCTATAGCTTCAAAATACTGGCTATGTGCATGACCTCTGGGCACCGTGCTCGTCCA
TTCATCCACTTTTCCTTCTTTAAAAAGTTCAATATTTAAGCTTTCTCTTTCCGAATACGTAGTACCCCAA
ATTGGATTGTGTTTAAATGCTTCAACAGCGGCATACCAGAGTTGAAGTCGCCCCCCTGATGAAGCTGCAG
CGTGAATATTGTTACTGGCAATGCTGGATATTTCAAAAATTGTAAAATCAACCCGTTCTTGTATACGCGG
TGAAAATTGATAACTGACTGAGACTAATAAAAAACTGATTAGAGTAAAAACAAGGGTTTGCTTAAATTTT
ATTTTTCTTACATTGACGATAAAGAACAAGATGAAAACAAAGAGTAGCGTTAAAATGGCTCCTCTTGTTA
AGGTTAAGATTGTCGCCACTGTTGCAGCTACAACTGAGAGATACAAATAATATTTGAATCTTGTTTGTGT
AAATGACAAGCCAAAAGATAAGATAGCTAAAGCTGCTGCGAGATAACCGAAGTTGATACTAAATAGAAAA
CCATCAACGCGTGGCATGTTTAATATGAAAAATTGATAAAAAGCAAACGCTAAAGCACCAAAAGAAGCCA
ATATGGTTGATGTGCATAGTGTGTTATCTAAATTTGCGCCTTTGGAAATTTCATTCTTAATGAAAAAGTA
CATAGGTATACATAACAGAGCACGAATGCCTGCATCTAAATATCTTAAAGTATCACCATCAATAATGGTA
ATTGGTAAGTTTGACAAAAAATACGCACTCAGGGTTATAAGAGGAATAATGTCGAATTTATTAAGGTTTA
AGCCATTTTTAATTAATTTAACACTAGAGTAGAGAGTCAGTAATCCTACCGCTACAACAGAAAATCCCGG
TGTAATTAAAAGTAGTGAGATAGTAAGGAAAATTGAGGTTTTAGTTATTTTATTATTCATTTTAATAGCT
CAGGGTCGTGTTCCAACTAATATTGTCTTTGATTTTTCTCGCTGGGTTGCCCGCGGCAATGCAATACTGG
CCAATCGATTTTGTTACCGTAGAATTGATGCCAATAATCGAACCAGAACCGATATCCACTCCTTTTAAAA
TAGTGACGTTATCCGCAAGCCATACATGAGAACCTATATAAATACTTTTAGCCGGATTAATCCTTTTTCC
ATCACGTAAAATATCATGTCCATCACTGGTCATTAGTTTTACATTGCGCGAAAACATACATTCCTTACCA
ATCACTAATTTTGTTCCGGATTCTCGGCATGATAAAAAACAATTTTCGCCAATCACGCAATTTTCGCCAA
TTTCTAAGAGGCAATTGTTGCCATTGAGCTCGATAGAGACGCCTTTTAAATTTGCACCATTATGGATAAT
CAGTTGGTTATTATTACCATTAACATAAATGTCGCAATAGCGGATACGAGTATTTTTACCTATTTGAATC
TTGTTGTTAGGTTTTACCCGAATTTTATTACGTAATTTTGCAATTAAACCAAAGCCAGCCATCTGCAACC
TCTTATTATTTTTTGTTCATTTTTCTAAATAGATAATTCCCTTTCACTTTTCGCCACAGACCAAAAGTGT
CGGTTCTTGGAAAAATCGCAATCCGACGAATTTGATAGGGATCTTGATGCATCAAAAGTGGACCACTGTT
GGTCGCTACGGCAAATGGGTAACCCAGATCCTGAGCCAGTTGTTTAGAGGTTGCATCATGGTCACCATAA
GGATAAGCAAAGGAGGTCAGTGGCTCTCCGATTAGCGCTTCAAGTTCGAGTTTGTTGCGCAATATTTCTT
CGCGTTGTTCCGATTCACTGAGCTTACTCAAAAAGGGATGAGTCATCGTATGACCACCAATCTCTACTAA
TCCAGAGTCATGTAACGCTTTAACTTGCTCCGGTGACATCAAAGGGACCACTTTTTCAGGGTTGTCACTC
ACTTCGACATCCCAGCGATTAAAATTCTCGCCAGTCACCACATACACCACGGCTTTAAATTGATACTTTT
TGAGCAGTGGCAGTAACAAGTCATAGTTGTCGCGATAGCCATCATCCACGGTAATTATGATAAAACGCTT
ACCTGGTTGTAAGCGATGAATAAATCCCTTCTCAGAGAGATCTTTGAAGGTCAGAGTTTCAAAGCCCATC
TTTTTAAGCAACTGAAAATGTTTCTCAAGCTGCTGAACATGCAAATAAGTACCATGTACACCTTTTTCGC
TGTCATCACGAATAAAGCGGTGGTACATGATGATGGGGACTTCTCGTTGTAACTTGTTGACATAAAACGT
TTGATAAAGGTTTTCAAGCTCATTCACAATCACTTGTAAATCATAGTTAAGCTTGATCTGTTCAGTGATC
TCTTGAGTGCAGTGCGGTTGACTTAGGCCTTGCTCAATCAAAGCGGGGATTTGCTGGAAATCTATCGCCA
GATCGTGTGGACCGATGTCGCCAAAATTGGTTGCCATGGCTTGGTTTAGATTATCCAGTTCGATAATCCC
CACGCAGCTTGCTTCACCAATCGCAAGGGTCGGGCGGCCACATAGGAGTGCCTCCATCGCGACTCGTCCT
GCACCAATCACCAAATCTGATTGAGCCATGATCTGTTCAACGTTGGCGCTGTAGCCGGGAAATGAGACTT
TATCTTGCAGTGCGCTAAAACGCTCAGTTAACGGTGTACCTGTGATCACTTGTACTTGGTAGCGGTCGAG
GTCTAAACACTCGGTTAGCAACCTATAGCAAAGTTCACCTTTAGGGCCACTGAGTCGGCCAATGATAGAG
ATAACTGGCTTAGGATTATTGGGTGCTGCGCTGCGTTTAAAGATACTTGTTTCTATCCCATTACGGCTTA
CGTGCAGTTGGCTCTCCGGTACATTGAGATCTTTGATTAATTGCTCTCGTATCGCTTCACAAACCGGAAG
CGCTTTATCTCCCATTGCATGGAATTTTTTGCGCGAAACATGTACCGGTTGACGACCATGGACCGTGGTC
ACCATTGGTGTATTAGTCAAGCGGCAGGCAATATGGCAACTCCAGCTTGATGCTCGTGAGTGAGCATGGA
CTAACTGGATCTGATGTTTCTTGATCAGGTAAACCAGATAGGCGACATGCCAAAAGCGCCGCGGGATGCT
GCGTTTATTAAAGCGCAGTTTAAAAAACAGGCCATCGTGAGCTTTGGTGAGCGTATCGGAAACATAAAAT
ACCTGATGGCCACGTCGAGTGAGCTCATTACCTACACTAGTGGCATACACCTCAGCTCCCGTTACTTCGA
GTTGGGATAGGGCCATCAAAATATTCATCTAAACTCCAATTTCCACATCTGATAATACACCCCTTACAGG
GCTAATTTCTTACATATTCTCTTTTGGAAGGTAATTCATCTATCCCCTCTACAAAGAGGCAATCCCTTTG
TTCCTCCCCCTTTAAGGGGGAGGTTAGGAGGGTTTAAGGGTTTCCCTTACTTACGATTAATCAGCGCCAT
ATATTCAGCGACACCTTCAGCCACGCTCTTGAACTGTACATCACAGCCAGCAGCGCGAAGTTTGGTAAGG
TCAGCCTCAGTGAACTCTTGGTAAGCACCTTTAAGATGGTCTGGGAATGGAATGGTTTCGACTTCGCCGC
GACCATGGAATGCGATCACCGCTTTCGCCACTTCGTTGAACGATTCCGCTTTACCAGTACCACAGTTAAA
TATGCCGGATACGCCATGATCTAAAAACCACAAATTGACCGCAGCGACATCGCCGACATAAACGAAATCA
CGTTTGAAGTTCTCGCTGCCAGCAAACAATTTTGGATTTTCACCCGCGTTCATTTGATTGTTCAAATGAA
AGGCAACCGAAGCCATCGAGCCTTTATGCTGCTCACGAGGGCCGTATACGTTGAAGTAACGAAATCCCGT
TATTTGCGATAGGGTTTCGTCGTGTTGTTTTGCATCTAGCCATAGGCGGCGTACATAGTTATCAAATTGC
TGCTTCGAATAGCCGTAAACGTTGAGTGCACCTTCGTATTGCGGTTCTTCAATAAAGGTATCGGTTTCAC
CATAAGTGGCTGCTGAAGAGGCATACAGGAAGGGTATTTCACGATCTAAACAGTAGTGCAGCAGCTCTTT
AGAGTATTCATAGTTGTTGAGCATGACATATTTGCCATCCCACTCTGTGGTCGCAGAGCAAGCTCCCTCA
TGAAAAATGGCGTCAATGAACCCAAAATCATCACCGGCCATGATCTGAGCTAGGAAGTCATCTCGATCCA
TGTAGTCAGCGATCTGTAGGTCAACCAGATTTTTGAACTTACGACCATTTTTCAAATGATCGACGACCAG
AATGTCTGTGATACCGCGCTCATTAAGCGCTTTGATAATGTTGCTGCCAATCATGCCAGCGCCGCCAGTT
ACGATAATCATTATGAATTCCTATAGATGCGAACAGTTGCACGCATTATAGCCTGTCATTTTCTTACTGT
AATCACAAAATCTAAGCTCCGCCTTTTGAGGGCTCGCCCTGTAAGGGGTTTTGGTTTAGACTTCGTTGCA
AAAGAGATCCTACAGAACGCTATTGGGAGCGAGACCCAAGGGCGGTAGCATACTTGAATGATAACAGCAG
GACTCTGATGTTCTTCACTCTGTCGGACCCAATAGCATAAGTTGTTATTGATAATTAAGATGGCTATAAA
CTACCACTATATTATCAATAACCTGTGTTGCTTAATGCTCCTAACGTATCTATAGATTATTTTGTTGGCT
AAGTATTTCCATTTCTATCAATGGTTTATCAGCTTTTCAACAATGCTCTAATCTAGGTTTGAGAACAAAT
AAAATCATAAAACTAATTGTTGTGAGAGAAAGATGTTTATACCTGTAATTATGGCTGGTGGCTCCGGCTC
TAGGCTTTGGCCCCTTTCACGTTCGGCTTTTCCAAAACAATTCTTATCCTTAGATAGCAGTAGTCAGCAT
ACTATGCTACAAGCCACTATTGAGCGTTTACAGGGGCTACCTATTGCTGAACCCATTGTTATTTCGAATG
AAGATCATCGTTTTATCGTTGCGGAACAAATTCGTCGTTATGGCAAAAAGTCTCGCATTATCTTAGAACC
AGCAGGAAGGAACACTGCACCTGCGATCGCCTTAGCAGCATTTACGGCAATCGAACAGGAGGATGACCCC
GTATTGCTAGTATTGGCTGCCGATCATTTTGTAAAAAATAAAAGTGCATTTCAGGCTGCTATTTCACAAG
CAGCTCAACAGGCAGAGGCTGGTAAACTTGCTACTTTTGGTATCGTTCCCACCACTCCTGAAACAGGTTA
TGGTTATATTCACCGGGGTGAAGAGGTTACACAAGGCACTTATGAAATTAACTCATTTGTTGAAAAGCCA
CAGTTAAATATTGCTGAGCAGTATTTAGCCAGTGGTGAATATTACTGGAACAGTGGTTGTTTTATGTTTA
AAGCTTCCGTGTTCTTAAATGAGTTGAAGCAACATTCTCCAGAGATCTATCGCCAATGTGAACTTGCAAT
GCAAGGCCTTTCTCACGATTACGATTTTATTCGTGTCGGTGTAGAAGAGTTCCTTAAATGTCCTGATGAT
TCAATCGACTATGCCGTTATGGAGCACACTAAACTAGGTGTGGTAGTATCTATGGATGCCGGATGGAGTG
ATGTAGGTTCTTGGTCTGCATTATGGGAAGTATCTGATAAAGATGCAGACGGTAACGTATGCCAAGGTGA
TGCCATTTTAAGTGGCACCTCTAATTGTTATATCTACGCCCCAAATAAACTGGTTGCTGCGGTTGGCTTG
AAAGATATTGTTGTGGTGGAAACTAAAGATGCCGTGTTAGTTGCAGACAAAAACCAAGTACAAGAAGTCA
AGAAGATAGTTGAACATTTGAAGGCAGAAAACCGAGCTGAATATCGAGAACACAGGGAACGTTATCGCCC
TTGGGGTAAATCTGATGCGATTGATAAAGGCGAGCGTTACAAAGTAAACCGTATTACGGTTGAGCCTGGT
AAAAAGCAATCATTGCAGATGCATTACCACCGAGCAGAGCACTGGGTAGTGGTCTCTGGTACTGCCAAGG
TAACTTGTGAAGGTAATGTTAAAGTAATCACGGAAAACCAGTCCTTGTATATCCCTATTGGTACAAATCA
TATGATAGAAAACCCAGGTAAGATCCCGCTAGAGCTTATTGAAATTCAATCCGGTTCATACCTAAACGAA
GATGATGTAGTACGTTTCGAGGATAAATAAGAGTGAAAGAGTTAACTTGTTTTAAAGCCTACGATATTCG
CGGACAATTAGGGAGTGAGCTTGATAATGAAATTGCCTACAGAATTGGTCGCTCGTATGGGCAGTTTTTA
AAAAGCGAAAATGACGCAGATAAAACAGTTGTGGTAGGTGGTGATGTTCGTTTAACCAGCGAAGCGCTTA
AACAAGCACTAGCTAATGGCTTAATGGATGCAGGTATTAACGTTATTGATATTGGCGTTACTGGTACCGA
AGAGATCTATTTTGCAACCTTCTACCTTGGTGTTGATGGTGGTATTGAAGTTACCGCAAGTCATAACCCA
ATGGATTACAATGGTATGAAGCTGGTTCGTGAAGGTTCAAAACCCATTAGTGGTGATACTGGTTTACGAG
AAATTCAAGCTTTGGCTGAAAAGAATGAATTTATGGACGTTGAAGTTAAAGGTAACTACAAAAAGGTTTC
TTTACTTCCAGAATATGTAGATCACTTAATATCTTATATTACACCCGCGAAAATTAAACCAATGAAGTTG
GTCATCAATTCAGGTAACGGAGCTGCAGGCCACGTGATTGATGAGTTGGAAAAACGATTTATTGAATTGA
GTATCCCGCTAGAAATTATCAAAGTGCATCATGAAGAAGATGGTAACTTCCCGAATGGTATTCCTAACCC
ATTGTTACCTGAATGCCGTGCTGATACCGCAAACGCAGTAAAGGAGCACAAGGCTGATATGGGCATTGCC
TTTGATGGTGACTTTGATCGCTGCTTTTTGTTTGATGAAAATGGCGATTTTATTGAAGGTTACTACATCG
TAGGTTTATTGGCAGAAGCGTTTTTACAGAAAGAGCAAGGTGCCAAAATTATTCATGATCCACGCTTAAG
CTGGAACACCATTGATGTGGTGACTAAGTCGGGTGGCGTGCCTGTAATGTCTAAAACAGGGCATGCATTT
ATAAAAGAGCGTATGCGCAAAGAAGATGCTATCTACGGTGGTGAAATGAGTGCCCATCACTACTTCCGTG
ATTTCGGTTACTGTGATTCGGGGATGATTCCGTGGCTTCTGATTACAGAGTTACTTTCCTTAGCCCCGGA
TATTAGCTTATCTAAGCTGATATCTGCAAAAAGATTTTTGTTTCCATGTAGCGGTGAAATTAATTTTAAG
GTCAAGCAGGCAAAGCTAATAATGGAGCAAGTTTATTTACATTATTACGAGAATTCTATACATTTCTCTG
CCATTGATGGTATCTCTCTTGAATTTGAAGGATGGCGTTTTAATCTTAGAGATTCAAATACTGAGCCCTT
ATTAAGATTGAATGTGGAATCTAAACAAAATATCGCGTTGATGAATGATAAAGTTGAAGAGCTTACTAAA
TTAATTAAGAAATTGGATATTTAACAATGAATAAAAAAGTTGCGTTAATCACAGGCATTACTGGACAAGA
TGGTTCTTATCTAGCGGAGTTTTTGCTAGAAAAAGGGTATGAAGTACATGGAATTAAAAGACGTTCATCT
TTATTCAATACACAACGTGTTGATCATCTTTACAAAGACCCACATGAGGAAGATGTAAATTTCAAACTAC
ATTACGGAGACCTTACGGATTCCTCTAACTTGACTCGTATATTAGCGGAAGTACAGCCAGATGAAGTCTA
TAACTTGGGCGCGCAGTCCCATGTGGCGGTTAGTTTCCAGTCACCGGAATATACAGCGGACGTAGATGCT
ATTGGAACTTTAAGGCTACTAGAAGCAATCAGATTTTTAGGTTTGACGAAAAAAACTAAGTTTTATCAAG
CCTCAACTTCAGAGCTTTATGGCTTAGTACAAGAAATACCTCAGAAAGAAACTACCCCTTTTTATCCTAG
AAGCCCTTATGCTGTGGCAAAGATGTATGCGTATTGGATAACAATTAATTATAGAGAATCGTACGGAATA
TACGCGTGTAATGGCATACTTTTTAACCACGAATCCCCTAGACGAGGAGAAACTTTTGTAACTCGCAAAA
TAACTCGGGGGATGGCAAACATTGCGCAAGGGTTAGAAAAATGCCTTTTTATGGGAAATTTGGACGCTCT
TCGAGATTGGGGGCATGCTAAAGATTACGTTAAGATGCAATGGATGATGTTACAGCAAGATGAACCTAGA
GATTTTGTTATTGCTACAGGTGTACAGTATAGCGTAAGAGAGTTTATTGATATGTCAGCACGAGAACTAG
GCATTGAGTTAGAATTTGTCGGTAAGGGTGTAGATGAAAAAGCTGTAGTGAAGTCAGTTATTGGAACGAA
AGCTCCTGCAATCAAGGTTGGTGACATTATTGTAGCTGTGGATCCTGCATATTTTAGACCCGCAGAGGTA
GAAACGCTGTTAGGTGATCCTAGCCTAGCTAAGAAGGAGCTTGGATGGGTGCCAGAAATTACTTTACAAC
AGATGGTTTCTGAAATGGTAGCTTCTGATTTAGAACAAGCTCAAAGTCATGCACTATTGAAAAAACATGG
CTATAACGTAAATGTATCTGTAGAGTGAGGTCCTTTAAATGATTCCTGTATACGAACCAAGTTTGGATGG
AAATGAGCGTAAATATCTAAACGATTGCATTGATTCCGGTTGGGTATCCTCAAGGGGGAAATATATTGAT
CGCTTCGAAACTGAGTTTGCGGAGTTTTTAAAAGTAAAGCACGCCACAACAGTATCTAATGGAACAGTTG
CGCTACATTTGGCAATGAGCGCGTTGGGAATAACTCAAGGCGATGAAGTGATTGTACCAACATTCACTTA
TGTTGCCTCGGTTAATACCATAGTCCAGTGTGGTGCGTTACCCGTTTTTGCTGAAATCGAAGGTGAGTCT
CTACAAGTGAGCGTAGAGGACGTTAAACGTAAAATAAATAAAAAGACAAAAGCAGTTATGGCCGTTCACA
TATATGGACAAGCTTGCGATATTCAATCTTTAAGAGATCTGTGTGATGAGCACGGCCTCTATTTAATTGA
AGACTGTGCAGAAGCAATAGGTACTGCTGTTAATGGCAAAAAAGTAGGTACATTTGGCGATGTGTCAACG
TTTAGTTTCTTTGGAAATAAAACCATCACATCGGGCGAGGGTGGTATGGTTGTGTCAAACTCAGACATAA
TTATAGATAAATGTTTACGCTTAAAAAACCAAGGGGTAGTGGCAGGGAAGCGCTACTGGCATGACCTAGT
TGCGTATAACTATAGAATGACGAATCTATGTGCTGCGATTGGTGTTGCTCAGCTTGAAAGAGTTGATAAA
ATTATAAAGCGCAAGCGTGATATAGCTGAAATTTATAGGTCTGAACTCGCTGGACTACCAATGCAAGTGC
ACAAAGAGTCTAATGGAACTTTCCACTCATATTGGTTGACGTCTATTATATTAGACCAAGAGTTTGAAGT
GCACCGCGATGGGTTGATGACCTTCTTAGAAAATAATGACATCGAGTCTAGACCATTTTTCTATCCTGCT
CACACGCTGCCAATGTACGAGCATTTGGCAGAAAAGACAGCTTTTCCGTTATCAAATAGCTACTCTCATC
GAGGTATTAATTTACCCAGTTGGCCAGGGTTATGCGATGATCAAGTAAAAGAAATTTGCAACTGTATTAA
AAATTATTTCAACTGTATTTGAATGTCATGACAGAAAAAAAGAAGCTAGTAGTTTGGGTTCCCTTACCTC
CTAATTCATCTTGGCGTGGAGAGGGAATTGCTCAAACAATTGAAAATATTGTTAGAAACATCTCGCCAGA
ACGTAAAATTGAAATTGTAGTCTCGAGTAAACATGCCGAAATGTTAGTGGGGCTGGAAAAAAGTAACCCT
AATATATCTGTTCTCACATTAGGTTTTCGGGGTAAGTCTACTAAAAAAACGATAGGATATGTATCACTAA
ATGAAGTTGAAAAAGATAGTTTATGGGATTTGGTAATTGCAAAACTGCCAATTATCCCAGCGATTTTCCG
AAAGGTTGGGATGTATGTATCCCAACTTGAATATTTATTATCTTTATATATCTACTCTCATCTACAAAGA
AGGGGGCGATTCTCAAGCAATAACTGTAGGGTTTGGCTACCTACTCCAATCATCCCGTATACTCATCTTT
TGGGTGGTGAAAAGTTCGTTTCATTCTGGGACCCGTTTGTTTTCGAGTATAACAAAGAATTTCCTTTGAC
TGCTGAATATTTTGTAAAGAAACTGAGTAAGCATTTTTCTAACGCGAGTGCCATTATTACTCAATCAAGA
GCAAATAAAGACTATTTAGAAACAGTAATGGGAATTGAATCTTCGAAGATAAATGTAATCTATAATGGTT
CTCCAGATTATTCTGAGTTTAAAAAGCAACAAAGTAATCTTTCCTTTTCAGAGGTTTGGAGTAAAAGCGA
GTTTTCAGGAGCCTCTAAGAAGGCGGCATTTGAAGCTTTAGTTAATCATCAGCTGAATTTTTCTGTATTA
TGGAGACTCCTTACGAAAAATAAGGTTTCCAATAGAAAAATTGTTCTCATATCAACCCAAAACCGACCAT
ATAAAGGTTTTGACCAGCTATTCGTGCTAATCAATGAGCTTTGTTTACGAAGAGATAACTACGATTTTAT
TTTTACTTGCAACGTTCCAACGAAACTAAAAGAGCGGTATCCATCACTTTATGAGAGAATCCATGAAGTT
ACACGTGTGGATAATTATTTACATGCCTCTCTCTATTTAATGTCAGACATTGTATTGCATCCAAGTAATG
TCGAAGGTGGTTTAGGCGCATATCCGCAATATGAGGCCTCTTCTGTAGGAAAGCCATCTTTGATAAATAC
TGGTCGCCATGTCAATGAAATGGCGGAAGAAGGCTTTGATGTTGATTTGTTATCCTCAAATTTCGTAAAT
ACGAAAGAAACAGTTGATAAAATTGAGAAATTGATAAACTCTGAGGAATATATGAGACAAAATATAGATG
CAATTAATAGATTGAAAATTAGTTGGAAAGAATCAGCAAGTAACTACGAAAATGTATTTTTTGGGAATGA
AAATGCTTAAAGATATAGTTTCGGTTTTTTATAATTGGCGTATTGTGCATCTATTGGGGGTTTCTACACT
TAGAAGTAGATACTCTCGGTCTAAATTTGGACAAACTTGGTTAAGCATCACAATGTTCGTACAAATTCTC
TGTATAGGGCTAATTTGGTCTTTAATATGGAGAATGGGAGTAGATGATTATTTACCATATGTCGGTGTTG
GACACATAATTTACTTGTTTTATACTCAAACAATTAACGAAAGCACAGGAATCTTCGTTGCAGATGCTCG
AGTATACCTAAATGATAGGCAACCTTTTATGCTTTCAGTCGGTGCTCACATATATCGGAACGTGCTGATT
CTTCTTCATAATATACCAACCATATTTTTGCTTGTCATATGGTCTAGCTCGGCAAACTTTGAATTTAGTT
TTATGTTTGTCATTTCGTTGAGTTTAAGTCTGTTTTTCGTCCTATTTGCTAGCTATTTTTGTGCTGTTAT
TTCAACGAGATTTAGAGACTTAATCCAGCTGATTGGGCTTTTGATGCAGTTAGCTTTCTTTGTAAGTCCT
GTCATGTGGAAAGTAAGCTTTCTACCCGAACAATATCAAAACTATGTGTACATAAATCCATTTGCTTCGC
TATTGGAATTAATTAGAAATCCGATAATAGGAATCGACGTTAATCCTTTAGCATTTGTTTCGTTAGTAGC
ATGGACTTTTATAATTGGTATGGTCAGCTACTTCTCGTACAAAGTACTCGATAAAAAAGTCATTTTTTGG
GTGTAGTATGATAGAGCTATCTAATGTTAATTTGCACTACCCTGTGCCAGGGCATTTCTCACATTCTTTG
CAAACAACAATATCCAGCAAAATTGGTGGTGTACTGGGTTCTAGTTCTGCAAAAGATAAAGAAATGAAGT
ATGTTCATGCACTAAGAGATATTAATCTAAAGCTAGAAGATAGCAGTAGGTTGGGTATTATTGGGCATAA
TGGTGCTGGCAAAACGACTCTACTTAGGTTACTTTCTCAGGTTTATCCACCAACGTCAGGAAAGGTTACT
ATCGAAGGAAAGATTTCAGCATTGACTGACTTCACTCTTGGAATGGATCCCAATGCAACAGGTCTAAAGA
ATATCGAATTTAGATTAGTATTTATGGGATGTACATTTAAGGAAGCGCAACAAGCAGTTGAAGAAATCGT
TGCTTTTTCAGAACTCGGCGAATTTATCAATCTACCAGTCAGAACTTATTCTACCGGTATGTTCTTACGT
TTGGCTTTTGCAATTTCTACACATTTCACTCCGGATATATTGATTTTAGATGAAGTTATTGGGGCTGGTG
ATGAAACTTTCCGTGAGAAAGCATTATCACGTTTGGAAAGTCTGATCAAGAAGTCAAGAATGGTTGTTTT
GTCTTCTCATGATTTAAATGCTATTAAACAATATTGTGATCAGGCTATTGTAATGGAGAAAGGTGAAATT
GTTTTCAATGGAACACCACAATCATGCATTGACTACTATTTAAACAGTGTCAAAAAATAATCAACTAGAT
AAAAAATACAATCTTTTAACTATATTGGATGGTTTATATGTCTATCTCTGAAGAAAAAATTATCAATCTT
ATTGCAGGAATTCTTGAAGTAGAAATTGGTATTATTAATAAAGAACTTGCCGTTGGTGATATCCCTGAAT
GGGACTCGTTAGCTCACATGAGAATAATTGCGGCTCTTGAATCGGATTTGGGAGTAGTTTTGGATATCGA
ACAAGTTCTTGAAATAGAAGATGTTGAAGATATTATCGATGCTGTAATTAATAACGAGTAAATATTATGT
CTGTGGTTGAGAGAATATTTAACCATTCCGAGTCAAGACCGGATTGTATAGCGGTCTATGAAAATGATCG
AACAATTAGTTATGAAAATCTTGCTTCGGATATAAAAAAAACCGCTGCCAAGTTAGTATCCTTAGGTGTA
ACATCTGAGGATGCTGTACTTGTAAGATCTAATAATAGCTATAGTTTCATACTGCTTTATTTTTCTATTC
ACTATGTCGGTGCTAAATTTGTTAATGTTGCTCCTGACTCAGACGTAAGCTACGTGTCTTTTATTGAAGA
TAAAGTAAATCCAAAACTATTTATTGAAAAAAGCCAGGATTTTATTAGAAACATAGATAGTTATACATTT
GATAATATATTTCCCCCTCAGGCGAGGGGGATCGCAGATATTATGTTCACGAGTGGTACTACTGGTGAGC
CGAAGGGAGTTTTGTTAAGCCATAAAAGTTTAGTGTTAGCAACTGAACACATTATATCTCATGTAAAAAA
TACCAATGAAGATGTTGAGCTTTTGTTAATGCCACTAAGCCACTCATTTGCTATGGCTAGAATGAGGACT
AGTTTATTTGCAGGTGGTGCTATCGTAGTTGGCTGCTCTTTTAAGCAATTAAAGTCGGTATTCAAAGCTA
TAGAGTTTTACAAAGTTACAGGGCTAGGTCTCGTTCCTTCGGCTTGGTCATATATTACTTTAATGACCAA
AGACCTCATACGTAAGTATTCAGAACAGCTAAATTTTATAGAGTTCGGAAGTGCACACTTCCCTTTCGAG
GATAAAAAGCAGGTCGCAGAGTGGTTTCCAAACACTAATGTAGTTATGCACTATGGCTTAACGGAAGTGT
CTCGAGCAACTTTCATTGATTTTCATAATGATGATATCAACGCGGTTGGTCATAGATATCGCGGAGCTGA
TTTTAAGATCATCGATAATAAAGGAGCGGAAGTAATTGAAGGAGAAGAGGGTGAAATCGTTTTTAAAGCA
CCATGGATGTTGGATGGCTATTTTGAGAACAGCCAATTAACGTCAGATTGTTTTGTAGAAGGTTACTTTA
AAACAGGTGATTTAGGCCGTGTTGTTGGGGACTACCTATTTTTAACAGGCCGCTTAAAAGAAATAATTAA
CGTTGGCGGCAAAAAAGTAAGCCCTGATCAGGTGGAGAAAGTATTATCCGAAGCTCTAGGTGTTCAAGAA
TGTGCATGCGCTGCTTTATCAGATGCCAATATGGGTGAAGTGGTTCAAGCCTATATTGTTGTAAAATCTG
GTTGGGATTGCGAAAATGTAATTTCAAATATAAAAGAGACCATAAATGGCCAGTTGCCGATGCATATGAG
GCCTAAAAAATATAGTATAGTCAGTGCTTTGCCAAAGACCGTTTCAGGGAAAGTGCAAAGATACAAACTG
TCTTCTGAATAGGAACATTCATGCTAAAACTACGTTTCCCACTACCTGTATTCCGTAACGCCCGAGAAAT
CGCTAATGGCAGGAATGCCCGAATGGCGTTAAAAGGTTTAGTAGCTAACCGAGCTGCACTTATTATTAGC
CCTTCCTTTGGGAGTTCTCAGTACTTTGAACAAGTCGTTCGCCTTATTAACGCACAAAGTGTCCGGGTGA
TAGAGCGCTCTTGGCAAGGAGAACCAAGTGTAGAGGAACTTTCTGGAGTTATTGGAGAGCTTGAAGATTT
TAAGCCAGACTATATTCTTGCACTTGGCGGCGGTTCTATCATTGATGGAGCTAAGCTCGCTTGGTTATTC
TACGAATGCCCAACTCTTGAATCAGAACTTCTATATCGACCATTTGCATTGCCATCCCTTCGTGGTCGCG
CAAAATTTGCTGCAATACCAACAACGGTAGGGGCTGGCTCTGAAGTTTCATCCGCTGCTGTCATGCTTGA
TAGTGTTACAAACAGCAAAAAGGCAGTTGTCACTCATGATTTTTTACCAGACTTAGTGATCCTTGATCCT
GACTTGGTTTCAGAAGTTCCACCTAAGGTATTGAAAACAACTGTGGCCGATGCTCTCTCTCACGCCATTG
AAGGTTATGTCTCTTTGATTGATAACCCTTTGATGAATACTTTTGCTGAGCAGGCGGTATCAATAATCTA
CCGCTATCGACATCAATTTTCCAATGATAATTGGAGCAGCGAAATGCTTTCTGAACTGCAACAAGCTGCT
ATGTTTGCAGGGTGGGTTCAAAATCATTGCATAGTTGGTCTTTCACATGCCATTGCTCACCAGCTAGGTA
CGTTTAATATAGGCCACGGATTGGCGAACGGTTTATTAATGCCTGCGGTGATCAACTTTAATTACCGCGA
ACATACAGCTGCAACTAAGTATGAACAATTGATCTATAAATCCGGGTTACCTAATAAAGAAGCATTATTA
GAACTTTTTGAAGTATTGGTAGGAGAACAGAAAACTGATATGCATTTTTCAGAACAACAGCTGACAACGA
TCGCTGAAAATGCTTTACTTGACCCTGCTGCTAAGTCAAATCCTGTTCGATTTACAGAAAACGATGTGAA
AGAGATTGTGAAGCAATGCCTGTAAATAACGAAAATCTGACCAGTGTACTTGATGCTCGCCCTTTTGAAT
TATCAGAAGAGCAAAAATCTCCACTATTTAAAGCGAACTTACTTGCAGAGTTAGTACATCATTATCAATG
CAACGAGATGTATCGCAAATTTTGTCAAAAAAACAAATTTGACCCTTTGGTATTTGATGGTGAGGTTGCA
GATATTCCACCCATACCTGTGCACATCTTCAAAGCAATAGGACATAAATTATCTTCGGTAAGCGATGATA
CGATAAAAGCGAAGCTTCAATCTTCTGCTACCAGTGGCGTACCCAGTACCATATTGTTAGATAAGGTAAC
CGCTCGTCGACAGACTCGAGCAATGGCAAGAGTTATGCAGGAGGTGTTGGGGCCTAAACGTCGCCCGTTT
TGCATTATGGATATTGATCCGACAAGCCCAAATGCCACTAACCTTGGGGCTCGTATTGCGGCGGTAAAAG
GTTACCTAAACTTCGCCTCAACATCGAAGTATTTTATAGATGCTGATAGCCCAAGTGCTCCACTTGAATT
TCTGGAGCAAAAGTTTGTTGAACATCTGAATTCACTTGCGAGTGAAGAGCCGCTCATAATTTTTGGATTC
ACGTTTGTACTTTATCACACGGTTTTTAAGACCCTTAAAGACAAGGGGATCTCGTTTCAATTGCCTAAAG
GTTCTCAGGTTATTCATATTGGTGGTTGGAAAAAACTTGAGTCAGAGAAGGTGGATAAAATTACCTTTAA
TCGAGATATCGCCTCAGTATTGGGTATTTCTCCTGATGATGTTGTGGATATCTATGGTTTCACTGAACAG
ATGGGGCTTAATTACCCAGATTGTAAAGCAGGATGGAAACATATTCATGCCTATTCTGACGTAATTATTC
GTGATGAATCGAACCTAGAAGTGTGTGGGCCAGGTAAAGTAGGCTTACTTGAGTTTGTAAGCCCACTACC
GCATTCATATCCGGGGAATGTTGTACTTACAGATGACCTTGGTGTGATTGAAGAAAGTCTTTGTGAGTGT
GGTAAAGCTGGAAAAAGATTCAAAGTCATTGGACGAGCAAAAAAAGCAGAAGTAAGAGGCTGTGGTGATG
TTATGTCTGAGAAATTGACTAAAAAGCCATCGTATAAGCCACTTTCTCAACAAGAAGAGAGGTTGACTAT
CTACCACTCACCGATATTTCTCGATGATACTATGTCCGCATCTCAGCAGCTTGATCAAATCTTTTGTTCT
TTAAAGAGGAAGCAAAAATGGCTGGCTAACCAACCATTAGAAGCTATTCTTGGTTTAATCAATGAAGCGC
GCAAAAGCTGGTCGAGTACGCCGGAGCTTGACCCTTATCGACATACTGGATTGAACTTCCTAGCTGATTG
GTGTGAACCCAATCGTTTGAAAAACCTGCTTGATTCAGCATTGAATGGTCAGCGAGCTTTTTTGGATAAT
TTTTTACCTCGTAAAGATATTAGCCATAGCTCTCAAAAAGCAATGCCAAGAGGTATCGTATCTCACTGGC
TGTCGGGTAACGTACCGTTACTCGGCATGTTTGCGCTGGTACAGAGTATTTTAAGTAAAAATGCCAACAT
TCTGAAAGTTTCAGCAAGCGAATCGCAAGCTTTGCCAGTATTATTGGCGACTTTTAAAGGCCTTAGCTAC
ACTACCCCAGGTGGTTACACTATCCACGGTGATGACTTATTAGGGACTCTCGCTGTTGTATATTTTGATC
GACACCAAACTAAAATTGCAGAGAAGTTTTCGGCCAATGCTGATGTGCGTATAGCTTGGGGGGGACGAGA
GGCAATCGAGTCTGTAAGTGGCCTTCCAAAGAAATATAATAGTCAAGATATCCTCTTTGGACCTAAGCTT
TCTATGATGGTTGTTGGCAGCGATGCTCTAGACTCTGACAAGGCAATCAGAAAGTTGATTCGTCGGGCTG
CAACTGACTCTAGTGTGTTCGATCAGTTTGCTTGCGCTTCTCCGCACACCATTTTTGTTGAGAAGGGCGG
TCTAATAACACCTAAAGAGTTTGCAGAGAAGCTTGCCTCAGCAATGGATAAGGCTCTTGTACGCTTACCA
ACTCAAGTACCAGACATTGGGCAAGCAAATAAGATTCGCTCAAAGATAGCGGAATATGCATTTATTGGCG
AATATTGGCATGACAAGCACTTACGTTGGACGGTGTTGTTTGATGAAGGGATAGAGCTTGTTGAGCCGAC
ATATCAACGTGTTATTACAGTAAAAGCAGTTGATAATGTATTTGATGTAGTCGACAGTGTACATGAAGAT
ATCCAAACGGTCGGGTTGGCGATGAATGGTGAAAAGCGTCTTCGTTTTGCTAACGAGATAATGTTAAAAG
GTGCGATGCGATGTCCAGATGTCGGCTACATGACCCATTTTGATTCCCCATGGGATGGGGTTGTAGCGCT
AGATAGAATGGTTCGTTGGGTAACTCTAGGAGGACCGCTGTGAGTTCTCAACAGAATAGACTCAAGAAAA
ATTCGTTTCAATAAGTCGATGTTCCAAACTTAGGGTGTAATTATGAGCGGTAACGGTTACTACAGTGAAG
ATGTATTGAAACAAATGGGTTTTTCTTCTTTAGGAAAGAATGTAAAAATTTCTGAAAAGGCTTCACTTTA
TGGCATCAGTCGAATTTCTATAGGTTCAAACGTTAGAATTGATGATTATGTCACGATATCAGCAGGTGTC
GGCGGCGTCGAAATTGGCTCTCACGTACATATTGGAGTATACAGCAGCTTGATAGGCGCTGGAAAAATAA
CCCTAGAAGATTTTGTAGGTGTATCAGGAAGAGTATCTATTTACTCTTCCTCTGATGACTACACCGGAAT
GGCTATGAGTAACCCAACTGTTCCAGAAGAGCTTACGAAAGTTACGTCACTCCCAGTTTTGATCAAAAAG
CACTCAATACTTGGGGCTGGATGTGTTGTTTTACCTAAAGTCATTGTGGGAGAAGGTGTTTCAGTTGGAG
CATTATCGTTGGTGAATAAGTCTTTGGATGATTGGCATATATATTCTGGTAATCCAATACAGAAATTTAT
CAGAAAGGCCCGTAAACCATTGGAGCTTGAAAAGAAACTTATTTTGTAGAAAAGTATCAGAAGATACTTG
ATTTTTATTGTCATCCCTAAACCACCGCTTTTAGCGGTGGTGATTGTTCCTAGGGGCATTTTTCCCGAAA
ATGCGCCCATGTTAGAAGACAAACTCTTATTCACCATAAGTAAGAGGATTCAAATAACATGGGCGACTAC
AGAAGTTCATCACACGTCTATTGGCGTTGCAAATATCATATCGTTTGGACACCCAGGGAAACCGCATGAA
GGTCGTTGATATATAAGGGCTGCGGTGATGCTTAGAATAAGTTACCAATGCTTCATTAATCTCAGTTTTT
AGATGTAATCCGATGAAATTTAAGATCGCCTTGTAGATCATTTCTGTTGTTTTGTAATAGCTCCTAGACA
ATATAGGAGCCTAAATATGAGCGAGTCAATCAACCCATTTATGCATTTCCAAATCATTAAAGACTATCGA
CAAGAAAGCAAAGTAGAACACAAATTATCAGACATTATTTTGCTGACAATATGTGGTGTTTTGTCGGGTC
ACGATGGCTGGGATGGCATTATCGATTTTGGTCATGCTCGCTTAGATTTCCTTAAACGATATGGTCACTT
TTAAGCTGGAATGCCTTCTGCGGATACGCTTTCTCGTGTGATGGGTATGATTAATCCTGTAGCTTTGCAA
AGAAGCTTCATTACCTGGATGAAGGACTGCCATACACTAACGGATGGTGAAGTTATTGCCATCGACGGTG
AAACATTACGCGGCTCTTATGACCGCTCGAAAGGCAAAGGAACAATCCACATGGTGAACGCTCTTGCTAC
AGCAAATGGAATGAGCATTGGGCAACTGAAGGTTGATTCTAAGAGCAACGAGATTACCGCGATCCCCAAG
CTACTTGACTTACTAGATGTAAAAGGCTGCTTGATTACGATTGATGCAATGGGCTGCCAAAAGAAAATAG
CACAGAAAATTCTTGATAAAGAAGCGGATTATTTATTGGCGGTCAAAGGTAATCAGGGAATGCTTGAGCA
AGCCTTTGATGATTATCTTCGAATGGACATGCTTCACGACTTCGACGGTAGTTCTTATAGTACACAAGAA
AAAAGTCACGGAAGAATAGAAACGAGAGTGGCTTTAGTGAATCGCGATTTGTCGGTTTTGGGTGATATTG
AACATGAATGGCCTGAGCTTAAATCAATGGGCACCGTGGCTTCAATTCGACAAGAATCGGCAGTCGCAAC
AGAGCAAGATGTGAGTATTCGTTACTACATATGCTCTAAAGAATTGGAAGCTCAAACGTTACTTGAAGCG
ACTTGTTCTCACTAGGGGGTAGAGGTCATGGATTGGTCACTTGATACCGCATTTTGTGAGGACAATTCAC
GCATTAGAGCGGACGATCGAGCAGAGGCCTTTGCAAGGATCAGGCAGATATGTTTGAACCTATTAAAGAG
CGAACCCACGTTTAAAGGTGGTATCAAACGTAAACGGATGAACTGCGCAATGAACGAAAAGTACCTAAGT
AAGGTTCTTGAAAGCCTTACGTGACGGTGATGTTCATGCGGTTTCCGTGCTAAAGGCTTTGGATGAAATT
CCTTCTAAATGTCAATAAAATGGCAAATCCATTATTGGTCAACAATGCCCTTTCAGGTCCTCAAACCTGC
ATCTGCAAGTTGATTCTGTATGTTATTTTTTACGCTAATATTATTTAAAATTGAGGTAGTAATGAAACAT
CTAATAAAAAACTATGTACAAAAATTAATTAAAACAGAGCTTGATGCTATTCAGTCAAAGTCTGTTCATG
ATAATCGAAACTTCATTTACAATGGAGAGTTTTTAATTCTTGAAAGCGAATTTGGATGGCATTGTTTTCC
CAGAGTGCAGTTGAACCATGCTTTAAGCTACAAAAACCCAAACTTTGATTTAGGTATGCGTCACTGGATT
GTTAATCATTGTAAGCATGACACCACTTATATTGATATCGGTGCAAACGTTGGAACTTTCTGTGGAATCG
CTGCTCGTCATATTACACAAGGAAAAATTATAGCGATAGAACCACTCACAGAAATGGAAAATAGTATTAG
GATGAATGTTCAATTAAATAATCCACTAGTTGAGTTTCATCATTTTGGCTGTGCAATAGGTGAGAATGAA
GGGGAAAATATTTTCGAAGTTTATGAGTTTGATAATAGGGTGTCATCATTATATTTTCAAAAAAATACAG
ACATAGCAGATAAGGTTAAAAATAGCCAAGTTCTGGTTAGAAAGTTAAGTAGTTTAGATATATCGCCTAC
TAACTCTGTAGTTATAAAAATTGATGCTGAAGGCGCAGAAATAGAGATATTAAACCAGATTTACGAATTC
ACAGAAAAGCATAATGGAATTGAATATTATATTTGCTTTGAATTTGCAATGGGTCATATACAGAGGTCTA
ATAGAACTTTTGATGAGATTTTTAACATAATAAACTCAAAATTCGGAAGTAAGGCATATTTTATTCATCC
ATTATCATCCGCTGAACATCCTGAGTTTAATAAAGCAACGCAGGATATTAATGGGAATATCTGTTTTAAA
TATGTATCATAAAATAATTTAATATATTCCGTATGTCATTGCAAGTTCAACAGACATTTCCGAAGAGTTC
ACTATACAGTTTAGTATAGCTTTGTGCATAGCGATGTGCTGTGAATTCCTGTTCAAAACGTTTGCGAGCA
TTAATACCTAATTTTTCACAAAGTTTTGTATCATGTTCTATTTTTAACATTGCATCGGAAAAGCTTTGAC
TGTCAGCTGGCGGAACAACTAACCCTGTTTCGCCATTGATGTTCACATAAGATGAACCTGTGCCAATATC
ACTACTAATAATGGCTTTACAGTACATTTGTGCTTCGATAAGTGATATACCAAAAGCTTCTGAGCGTAGG
TGAGATGGGAAAACAAAAGCTTTAGAAAGTAAATGTAATATGACTTTGTCTTCCTCAGAAATGAATCCTA
CTAGCTTAACGTTTTCAAGATTGTGTTTGGCAATATAAGACTCTAGTTTTACTCTTTCCGGACCGTCACC
AGCAATTATAACAGGTAGCTGGTTGATTTTTGCTGCTTCAAGTAAGAAATCTAGACCCTTGTAGTACCGT
AATACGCCAACAAATAAGAAAAAACCTTCCCCTACTTTTTCTCGCCATTTATTAATATTATCGTTTGATG
GGATAGGATAAGTATTCTCATCAACGGCAAGTGGAATTATTTTTACCTTATTTTTATGCCTTAACAAATT
CTCGCTTGTGTGTGCATATTGTGGTGATGTTGCCACAAGGATATTTGCTTGATTTAAAAAATGACTCTCA
AGTGGTTGATATAATTTCTTTAAGCACTTTTGACGAATAATATCGGAATGATACGTTACAATACTTGGAT
TCGATGAGCCAAATAAAGAGAGAAAGTCTCCGGTTGGCCATGGATAATGGTAATGGATTATGTCAGCCCA
TTTTGAAAGTTTCTTGAATTGTCTAATTAGCTTCCACGAGAATCCATTTGAAGAGATTTCAATCGATTTT
TTTACTGAGATTATTTCTGTTCCTTCACAATAATAAGAAGAAGTTTGATTATCAGATAATGTAAGTATTT
TAGTTTCTATTCCTAACGGTTTTGTTCCCGATGCTATAAATCGAATAACTTGCTCAACACCGCCTTTTGT
TTCAGGATAACAGGTTCTATATACATGCAATACTTTCATTTTATTCTCATTTTTGTGGCGAATAACCCGT
AGGTGCATCAAGTAAAATTCGCTTAATACATTCAACATCAAAGTTATGACAGCATACATCAAGTTCCGTG
AGTAGGTCTTCCATGGCATCCCAACTCAGTTTTTCTTCACATGCTGTCATGATCCGCACACTTGGCAATG
GACGTTTTATCTGCGACCCGAATTAACCTTTCATAATGGTGCGCCGCTGGATGCCAATACCATTGTCAGC
CTGTTTGCTAAACTCTCTAGTCTAGAAACACACCGTGCAGAGCTGGCACATATTAGCGATATTAAAGCGC
CAACCCCTTTTCAAGTGGTATTCAACTTAGAGCGCCCAGATCCGGGATTTGCAGGGATGATATCTGGCGT
GAAATACGCCATTCAACCGGTCAGTCAATTGAATTACAGCCAATTTCATGAAGGACAAATTGTTCCTGTG
ATAGGTTGTGGCCCTTTTGAAGTTCAGGAACACACCCGCAATAAACTCAAACTCAAAGCATTCAGTCAAT
TCTACGGCTGTCGAGCCTTGACCGATCGTGTGACCATTTGGCAAGTCGATGAGGAGCGTTTAAGTCGCCC
ACTCATTGAAACTAATCAGCCGGAAGCCAATACGACCAGCCATCATCAAGTCTCACTATCAGACTCGCCT
CATTTAACCTCTGCCGCCCAACAGCAAAGCCGCGTCGAAGATGGGTGTTTAATGGTGCTGTTTAACCAGA
GAGCCAAGCAACCGTTGGATCAAGCTCAAGCACACCGACTCAGCGAGCTACTCAATCCAAACACGATTGA
GCAAGATATTCGCTGTCACGGAGAGATGTTTGGCGTCGAACCCGCGCACAACTTGCTGCCAAGCTGGCGC
GCTGTGTTGAAATCTCCAGCTCCGAAAGTTGCGCTTCCCACGCAGTTGACCTTGGCCTTGTACAACTACA
CCGCATTACAGACCTGTGCCCAAGCGATTGCCAGATTGCTTGCAGCTCAAGGCATTACATTAAGCATTCA
CACTTACACTTATCGGGAATTGAATCAACGTGCGCTCAAGGGCGAGCTGGATGAAACCTTGGTACTGACC
AACATTAATTTGGATGACAACCGCCACGCTTCCGCTTTTGCTATGTTATTCAGCAACCCGATTCTGCATG
CGTGCGCCAGCCAAGATGAGGTGATATGGCTGATGCAGCAATTAAATGCCGTACGTGAGCAAGCGCAATT
ACCTCAATATCTCGATCAACTGGAGCCGATTGCTTCACTTCTGGTCAGTGAATCTTGGCTGGCGCCTCTT
TTCCACCATAGACAAACCTTGCGTTTCCACGGTGTATTACATGATGTTGCGCTCACCAACTGGGGTTGGC
CGGATATTCGCAATGTGTGGTCGGCGGACTAGCTCTCCCAACGATTTGCCAAAAACGACAAAGCCAACCT
ATCACGGTTGGCTTTGAGTAAACAAAATTGGCTATCGATAGATCAGACGCGTTGACGACGACGTAACCAG
CCACAACCAAAGAGAAGAGCTAAGGCTGCCCCACCTAGGCTACCGCCGCCACTATCACCGATACGAATAT
CAAGCGGTGGAGGTAGATCAAAGAATTTTGGATCGTAGCTTATTTGGCTCAATATGGCTCGACTTTGGTC
ATCAGTACTACCGCTATGTCTTCTGTATACAAATCGAACCTTGTTATTCGTACCATACATATCAAGTGTG
GCTAGATTTTCCGTGTTGTTAAAGTATTTACCCTTAAACTTATCATTCACGTAGACAAATAGCTGATCGA
GAACTTCACTTGACGACAGTTTATAGTGGAATTTGAGTCTACCTTGAGGTAGGTTTTCCAACAAAATTAC
AGACTCTTCTCCAGCTGGTAAAGCTGAAGTCTGCAGACCATTACCGACAACCGTCCAAGGGTGATCATTC
ACGTGGGTATTATGGACAGGTAAATTCGCTAAAAAGCTTACTGTTTCTGAAGGCGCAGCGTCCAAAGCAT
CAAAATAGAGGTAGGCATGAACAGCACCCGTCTTATAAGTACTTGATCCTATTATCAATTTTACATAACT
CTGTTTATGTTCAGTAATATTATAGCTAAACTCAACGTCACAACTCGCTCCTGAAGCTAACACTCCTGTA
CAGCTATTATTCACAATCGCAGCAGCGTCTGTTCTAGAAATGCCAACAACAAAAACAAAGGTATTGCCCA
AGTTGATGTCAGCATTACCGTTATTCGTAAAAGTTAAATTATGAGTATACGAACCTGGTCTTACTACTCC
TAAGTCTCGTTTTTGGCGATAGGATAGACCTAGTTGCTGATCGTTGGTATCAAAGAGACAGTAAAAACGA
CCTGTACAGGTGTAGAGATGTTCCGTAAGCTGCTTGACGAAGGTCGTGCAGGTGAGAACGTAGGTGCACT
ACTACGTGGTACTAAGCGTGAAGAAGTAGAGCGTGGTCAAGTACTGGCGAAGCCAGGTTCAATCACACCA
CACACTAAGTTCGAATCAGAAGTATACGTACTGTCAAAAGATGAAGGTGGCCGTCATACTCCATTCTTCA
AAGGTTACCGTCCACAGTTCTACTTCCGTACAACTGACGTAACAGGCAGCATCGAGCTACCAGAGGGCGT
AGAAATGGTAATGCCAGGCGACAACGTGAAGATGGTTGTAGACCTGATTGCACCAATCGCGATGGACGAA
GGTCTACGCTTCGCTATCCGTGAAGGTGGCCGTACTGTAGGTGCTGGTGTTGTAGCTAAGATCCTCTACG
CCGGACGCATCGTGGCCGGCATCACCGGCGCCACAGGTGCGGTTGCTGGCGCCTATATCGCCGACATCAC
CGATGGGGAAGATCGGGCTCGCCACTTCGGGCTCATGAGCGCTTGTTTCGGCGTGGGTATGGTGGCAGGC
CCCGTGGCCGGGGGACTGTTGGGCGCCATCTCCTTGCATGCACCATTCCTTGCGGCGGCGGTGCTCAACG
GCCTCAACCTACTACTGGGCTGCTTCCTAATGCAGGAGTCGCATAAGGGAGAGCGTCGACCGATGCCCTT
GAGAGCCTTCAACCCAGTCAGCTCCTTCCGGTGGGCGCGGGGCATGACTATCGTCGCCGCACTTATGACT
GTCTTCTTTATCATGCAACTCGTAGGACAGGTGCCGGCAGCGCTCTGGGTCATTTTCGGCGAGGACCGCT
TTCGCTGGAGCGCGACGATGATCGGCCTGTCGCTTGCGGTATTCGGAATCTTGCACGCCCTCGCTCAAGC
CTTCGTCACTGGTCCCGCCACCAAACGTTTCGGCGAGAAGCAGGCCATTATCGCCGGCATGGCGGCCGAC
GCGCTGGGCTACGTCTTGCTGGCGTTCGCGACGCGAGGCTGGATGGCCTTCCCCATTATGATTCTTCTCG
CTTCCGGCGGCATCGGGATGCCCGCGTTGCAGGCCATGCTGTCCAGGCAGGTAGATGACGACCATCAGGG
ACAGCTTCAAGGATCGCTCGCGGCTCTTACCAGCCTAACTTCGATCATTGGACCGCTGATCGTCACGGCG
ATTTATGCCGCCTCGGCGAGCACATGGAACGGGTTGGCATGGATTGTAGGCGCCGCCCTATACCTTGTCT
GCCTCCCCGCGTTGCGTCGCGGTGCATGGAGCCGGGCCACCTCGACCTGAATGGAAGCCGGCGGCACCTC
GCTAACGGATTCACCACTCCAAGAATTGGAGCCAATCAATTCTTGCGGAGAACTGTGAATGCGCAAACCA
ACCCTTGGCAGAACATATCCATCGCGTCCGCCATCTCCAGCAGCCGCACGCGGCGCATCTCGGGCAGCGT
TGGGTCCTGGCCACGGGTGCGCATGATCTGCCACATTACGCTCCTGTCCGGCAAAGTTACCTCTGCCGAA
GTTGAGTATTTTTGCTGTATTTGTCATAATGACTCCTGTTGATAGATCCAGTAATGACCTCAGAACTCCA
TCTGGATTTGTTCAGAACGCTCGGTTGCCGCCGGGCGTTTTTTATTGGTGAGAATCGCAGCAACTTGTCG
CGCCAATCGAGCCATGTCGTCGTCAACGACCCCCCATTCAAGAACAGCAAGCAGCATTGAGAACTTTGGA
ATCCAGTCCCTCTTCCACCTGCTGATCTGCGACTTATCAACGCCCACAGCTTCCGCTGTCTTCTCAGTTC
CAAGCATTGCGATTTTGTTAAGCAACGCACTCTCGATTCGTAGAGCCTCGTTGCGTTTGTTTGCACGAAC
CATATGTAAGTATTTCCTTAGATAACAATTGATTGAATGTATGCAAATAAATGCATACACCATAGGTGTG
GTTTAATTTGATGCCCTTTTTCAGGGCTGGAATGTGTAAGAGCGGGGTTATTTATGCTGTTGTTTTTTTG
TTACTCGGGAAGGGCTTTACCTCTTCCGCATAAACGCTTCCATCAGCGTTTATAGTTAAAAAAATCTTTC
GGCCTGCATGAATGGCCTTGTTGATCGCGCTTTGATATACGCCGAGATCTTGGCAGTCACAGCATGCGCA
TATCCATGCTTCGACCATGCGCTCACAAAGTAGGTGAATGCGCAATGTAGTACCCACATCGTCATCGCTT
TCCACTGCTCTCGCGAATAAAGATGGAAAATCAATCTCATGGTAATAGTCCATGAAAATCCTTGTATTCA
TAAATCCTCCAGGTAGCTATATGCAAATTGAAACAAAAGAGATGGTGATCTTTCTAAGAGATGATGGAAT
CTCCCTTCAGTATCCCGATGGTCAATGCGCTGGATATGGGATAGATGGGAATATGCTGATTTTTATGGGA
CAGAGTTGCGAACTGTTCCCAACTAAAATCATTTTGCACGATCAGCGCACTACGAACTTTACCCACAAAT
AGTCAGGTAATGAATCCTGATATAAAGACAGGTTGATAAATCAGTCTTCTACGCGCATCGCACGCGCACA
CCGTAGAAAGTCTTTCAGTTGTGAGCCTGGGCAAACCGTTAACTTTCGGCGGCTTTGCTGTGCGACAGGC
TCACGTCTAAAAGGAAATAAATCATGGGTCATAAAATTATCACGTTGTCCGGCGCGGCGACGGATGTTCT
GTATGCGCTGTTTTTCCGTGGCGCGTTGCTGTCTGGTGATCTGCCTTCTAAATCTGGCACAGCCGAATTG
CGCGAGCTTGGTTTTGCTGAAACCAGACACACAGCAACTGAATACCAGAAAGAAAATCACTTTACCTTTC
TGACATCAGAAGGGCAGAAATTTGCCGTTGAACACCTGGTCAATACGCGTTTTGGTGAGCAGCAATATTG
CGCTTCGATGACGCTTGGCGTTGAGATTGATACCTCTGCTGCACAAAAGGCAATCGACGAGCTGGACCAG
CGCATTCGTGACACCGTCTCCTTCGAACTTATTCGCAATGGAGTGTCATTCATCAAGGACGCCGCTATCG
CAAATGGTGCTATCCACGCAGCGGCAATCGAAACACCTCAGCCGGTGACCAATATCTACAACATCAGCCT
TGGTATCCAGCGTGATGAGCCAGCGCAGAACAAGGTAACCGTCAGTGCCGATAAGTTCAAAGTTAAACCT
GGTGTTGATACCAACATTGAAACGTTGATCGAAAACGCGCTGAAAAACGCTGCTGAATGTGCGGCGCTGG
ATGTCACAAAGCAAATGGCAGCAGACAAGAAAGCGATGGATGAACTGGCTTCCTATGTCCGCACGGCCAT
CATGATGGAATGTTTCCCCGGTGGTGTTATCTGGCAGCAGTGCCGTCGATAGTATGCAATTGATAATTAT
TATCATTTGCGGGTCCTTTCCGGCGATCCGCCTTGTTACGGGGCGGCGACCTCGCGGGTTTTCGCTATTT
ATGAAAATTTTCCGGTTTAAGGCGTTTCCGTTCTTCTTCGTCATAACTTAATGTTTTTATTTAAAATACC
CTCTGAAAAGAAAGGAAACGACAGGTGCTGAAAGCGAGCTTTTTGGCCTCTGTCGTTTCCTTTCTCTGTT
TTTGTCCGTGGAATGAACAATGGAAGTCAACAAAAAGCAGCTGGCTGACATTTTCGGTGCGAGTATCCGT
ACCATTCAGAACTGGCAGGAACAGGGAATGCCCGTTCTGCGAGGCGGTGGCAAGGGTAATGAGGTGCTTT
ATGACTCTGCCGCCGTCATAAAATGGTATGCCGAAAGGGATGCTGAAATTGAGAACGAAAAGCTGCGCCG
GGAGGTTGAAGAACTGCGGCAGGCCAGCGAGGCAGATCTGCATCGCAGGATGCTGCTGGCTACCCTGTGG
AACACCTACATCTGTATTAACGAAGCGCTGGCATTGACCCTGAGTGATTTTTCTCTGGTCCCGCCGCATC
CATACCGCCAGTTGTTTACCCTCACAACGTTCCAGTAACCGGGCATGTTCATCATCAGTAACCCGTATCG
TGAGCATCCTCTCTCGTTTCATCGGTATCATTACCCCCATGAACAGAAATCCCCCTTACACGGAGGCATC
AGTGACCAAACAGGAAAAAACCGCCCTTAACATGGCCCGCTTTATCAGAAGCCAGACATTAACGCTTCTG
GAGAAACTCAACGAGCTGGACGCGGATGAACAGGCAGACATCTGTGAATCGCTTCACGACCACGCTGATG
AGCTTTACCGCAGCTGCCTCGCGCGTTTCGGTGATGACGGTGAAAACCTCTGACACATGCAGCTCCCGGA
GACGGTCACAGCTTGTCTGTAAGCGGATGCCGGGAGCCTGTCTCGCGCGTCAGCGGGTGTTGGCGGGTGT
CGGGGCGCAGCCATGACCCAGTCACGTAGCGATAGCGGAGTGTATACTGGCTTAACTATGCGGCATCAGA
GCAGATTGTACTGAGAGTGCACCATATGCGGTGTGAAATACCGCACAGATGCGTAAGGAGAAAATACCGC
ATCAGGCGCTCTTCCGCTTCCTCGCTCACTGACTCGCTGCGCTCGGTCGTTCGGCTGCGGCGAGCGGTAT
CAGCTCACTCAAAGGCGGTAATACGGTTATCCACAGAATCAGGGGATAACGCAGGAAAGAACATGTGAGC
AAAAGGCCAGCAAAAGGCCAGGAACCGTAAAAAGGCCGCGTTGCTGGCGTTTTTCCATAGGCTCCGCCCC
CCTGACGAGCATCACAAAAATCGACGCTCAAGTCAGAGGTGGCGAAACCCGACAGGACTATAAAGATACC
AGGCGTTTCCCCCTGGAAGCTCCCTCGTGCGCTCTCCTGTTCCGACCCTGCCGCTTACCGGATACCTGTC
CGCCTTTCTCCCTTCGGGAAGCGTGGCGCTTTCTCATAGCTCACGCTGTAGGTATCTCAGTTCGGTGTAG
GTCGTTCGCTCCAAGCTGGGCTGTGTGCACGAACCCCCCGTTCAGCCCGACCGCTGCGCCTTATCCGGTA
ACTATCGTCTTGAGTCCAACCCGGTAAGACACGACTTATCGCCACTGGCAGCAGCCACTGGTAACAGGAT
TAGCAGAGCGAGGTATGTAGGCGGTGCTACAGAGTTCTTGAAGTGGTGGCCTAACTACGGCTACACTAGA
AGGACAGTATTTGGTATCTGCGCTCTGCTGAAGCCAGTTACCTTCGGAAAAAGAGTTGGTAGCTCTTGAT
CCGGCAAACAAACCACCGCTGGTAGCGGTGGTTTTTTTGTTTGCAAGCAGCAGATTACGCGCAGAAAAAA
AGGATCTCAAGAAGATCCTTTGATCTTTTCTACGGGGTCTGACGCTCAGTGGAACGAAAACTCACGTTAA
GGGATTTTGGTCATGAGATTATCAAAAAGGATCTTCACCTAGATCCTTTTAAATTAAAAATGAAGTTTTA
AATCAATCTAAAGTATATATGAGTAAACTTGGTCTGACAGTTACCAATGCTTAATCAGTGAGGCACCTAT
CTCAGCGATCTGTCTATTTCGTTCATCCATAGTTGCCTGACTCCCCGTCGTGTAGATAACGGTGCTGCAA
TGATACCGCGAGACCCACGCTCACCGGCTCCAGATTTATCAGCAATAAACCAGCCAGCCGGAAGGGCCGA
GCGCAGAAGTGGTCCTGCAACTTTATCCGCCTCCATCCAGTCTATTAATTGTTGCCGGGAAGCTAGAGTA
AGTAGTTCGCCAGTTAATAGTTTGCGCAACGTTGTTGCCATTGCTGCAGGCATCGTGGTGTCACGCTCGT
CGTTTGGTATGGCTTCATTCAGCTCCGGTTCCCAACGATCAAGGCGAGTTACATGATCCCCCATGTTGTG
CAAAAAAGCGGTTAGCTCCTTCGGTCCTCCGATCGTTGTCAGAAGTAAGTTGGCCGCAGTGTTATCACTC
ATGGTTATGGCAGCACTGCATAATTCTCTTACTGTCATGCCATCCGTAAGATGCTTTTCTGTGACTGGTG
AGTACTCAACCAAGTCATTCTGAGAATAGTGTATGCGGCGACCGAGTTGCTCTTGCCCGGCGTCAACACG
GGATAATACCGCGCCACATAGCAGAACTTTAAAAGTGCTCATCATTGGAAAACGTTCTTCGGGGCGAAAA
CTCTCAAGGATCTTACCGCTGTTGAGATCCAGTTCGATGTAACCCACTCGTGCACCCAACTGATCTTCAG
CATCTTTTACTTTCACCAGCGTTTCTGGGTGAGCAAAAACAGGAAGGCAAAATGCCGCAAAAAAGGGAAT
AAGGGCGACACGGAAATGTTGAATACTCATACTCTTCCTTTTTCAATATTATTGAAGCATTTATCAGGGT
TATTGTCTCATGAGCGGATACATATTTGAATGTATTTAGAAAAATAAACAAATAGGGGTTCCGCGCACAT
TTCCCCGAAAAGTGCCACCTGACGTCTAAGAAACCATTATTATCATGACATTAACCTATAAAAATAGGCG
TATCACGAGGCCCTTTCGTCTTCAAGAATTCTCATGTTTGACAGCTTATCATCGATAAGCTTTAATGCGG
TAGTTTATCACAGTTAAATTGCTAACGCAGTCAGGCACCGTGTATGAAATCTAACAATGCGCTCATCGTC
ATCCTCGGCACCGTCACCCTGGATGCTGTAGGCATAGGCTTGGTTATGCCGGTACTGCCGGGCCTCTTGC
GGGATATCGTCCATTCCGACAGCATCGCCAGTCACTATGGCGTGCTGCTAGCGCTATATGCGTTGATGCA
ATTTCTATGCGCACCCGTTCTCGGAGCACTGTCCGACCGCTTTGGCCGCCGCCCAGTCCTGCTCGCTTCG
CTACTTGGAGCCACTATCGACTACGCGATCATGGCGACCACACCCGTCCTGTGGATCGAATCACGAGCGG
GAACCATGGTTTTACCAAAACGAGGTAGTCCTTCACCAATAATGCAGTTTCCGCGATAGCCGATCCACAG
GACGGGTGTGGTCGCCATGATCGCGTAGTCGATAGTGGCTCCAAGTAGCGAAGCGAGCAGGACTGGGCGG
CGGCCAAAGCGGTCGGACAGTGCTCCGAGAACGGGTGCGCATAGAAATTGCATCAACGCATATAGCGCTA
GCAGCACGCCATAGTGACTGGCGATGCTGTCGGAATGGACGATATCCCGCAAGAGGCCCGGCAGTACCGG
CATAACCAAGCCTATGCCTACAGCATCCAGGGTGACGGTGCCGAGGATGACGATGAGCGCATTGTTAGAT
TTCATACACGGTGCCTGACTGCGTTAGCAATTTAACTGTGATAAACTACCGCATTAAAGCTTATCGATGA
TAAGCTGTCAAACATGAGAATTCTTGAAGACGAAAGGGCCTCGTGATACGCCTATTTTTATAGGTTAATG
TCATGATAATAATGGTTTCTTAGACGTCAGGTGGCACTTTTCGGGGAAATGTGCGCGGAACCCCTATTTG
TTTATTTTTCTAAATACATTCAAATATGTATCCGCTCATGAGACAATAACCCTGATAAATGCTTCAATAA
TATTGAAAAAGGAAGAGTATGAGTATTCAACATTTCCGTGTCGCCCTTATTCCCTTTTTTGCGGCATTTT
GCCTTCCTGTTTTTGCTCACCCAGAAACGCTGGTGAAAGTAAAAGATGCTGAAGATCAGTTGGGTGCACG
AGTGGGTTACATCGAACTGGATCTCAACAGCGGTAAGATCCTTGAGAGTTTTCGCCCCGAAGAACGTTTT
CCAATGATGAGCACTTTTAAAGTTCTGCTATGTGGCGCGGTATTATCCCGTGTTGACGCCGGGCAAGAGC
AACTCGGTCGCCGCATACACTATTCTCAGAATGACTTGGTTGAGTACTCACCAGTCACAGAAAAGCATCT
TACGGATGGCATGACAGTAAGAGAATTATGCAGTGCTGCCATAACCATGAGTGATAACACTGCGGCCAAC
TTACTTCTGACAACGATCGGAGGACCGAAGGAGCTAACCGCTTTTTTGCACAACATGGGGGATCATGTAA
CTCGCCTTGATCGTTGGGAACCGGAGCTGAATGAAGCCATACCAAACGACGAGCGTGACACCACGATGCC
TGCAGCAATGGCAACAACGTTGCGCAAACTATTAACTGGCGAACTACTTACTCTAGCTTCCCGGCAACAA
TTAATAGACTGGATGGAGGCGGATAAAGTTGCAGGACCACTTCTGCGCTCGGCCCTTCCGGCTGGCTGGT
TTATTGCTGATAAATCTGGAGCCGGTGAGCGTGGGTCTCGCGGTATCATTGCAGCACTGGGGCCAGATGG
TAAGCCCTCCCGTATCGTAGTTATCTACACGACGGGGAGTCAGGCAACTATGGATGAACGAAATAGACAG
ATCGCTGAGATAGGTGCCTCACTGATTAAGCATTGGTAACTGTCAGACCAAGTTTACTCATATATACTTT
AGATTGATTTAAAACTTCATTTTTAATTTAAAAGGATCTAGGTGAAGATCCTTTTTGATAATCTCATGAC
CAAAATCCCTTAACGTGAGTTTTCGTTCCACTGAGCGTCAGACCCCGTAGAAAAGATCAAAGGATCTTCT
TGAGATCCTTTTTTTCTGCGCGTAATCTGCTGCTTGCAAACAAAAAAACCACCGCTACCAGCGGTGGTTT
GTTTGCCGGATCAAGAGCTACCAACTCTTTTTCCGAAGGTAACTGGCTTCAGCAGAGCGCAGATACCAAA
TACTGTCCTTCTAGTGTAGCCGTAGTTAGGCCACCACTTCAAGAACTCTGTAGCACCGCCTACATACCTC
GCTCTGCTAATCCTGTTACCAGTGGCTGCTGCCAGTGGCGATAAGTCGTGTCTTACCGGGTTGGACTCAA
GACGATAGTTACCGGATAAGGCGCAGCGGTCGGGCTGAACGGGGGGTTCGTGCACACAGCCCAGCTTGGA
GCGAACGACCTACACCGAACTGAGATACCTACAGCGTGAGCTATGAGAAAGCGCCACGCTTCCCGAAGGG
AGAAAGGCGGACAGGTATCCGGTAAGCGGCAGGGTCGGAACAGGAGAGCGCACGAGGGAGCTTCCAGGGG
GAAACGCCTGGTATCTTTATAGTCCTGTCGGGTTTCGCCACCTCTGACTTGAGCGTCGATTTTTGTGATG
CTCGTCAGGGGGGCGGAGCCTATGGAAAAACGCCAGCAACGCGGCCTTTTTACGGTTCCTGGCCTTTTGC
TGGCCTTTTGCTCACATGTTCTTTCCTGCGTTATCCCCTGATTCTGTGGATAACCGTATTACCGCCTTTG
AGTGAGCTGATACCGCTCGCCGCAGCCGAACGACCGAGCGCAGCGAGTCAGTGAGCGAGGAAGCGGAAGA
GCGCCTGATGCGGTATTTTCTCCTTACGCATCTGTGCGGTATTTCACACCGCATATGGTGCACTCTCAGT
ACAATCTGCTCTGATGCCGCATAGTTAAGCCAGTATACACTCCGCTATCGCTACGTGACTGGGTCATGGC
TGCGCCCCGACACCCGCCAACACCCGCTGACGCGCCCTGACGGGCTTGTCTGCTCCCGGCATCCGCTTAC
AGACAAGCTGTGACCGTCTCCGGGAGCTGCATGTGTCAGAGGTTTTCACCGTCATCACCGAAACGCGCGA
GGCAGCTGCGGTAAAGCTCATCAGCGTGGTCGTGAAGCGATTCACAGATGTCTGCCTGTTCATCCGCGTC
CAGCTCGTTGAGTTTCTCCAGAAGCGTTAATGTCTGGCTTCTGATAAAGCGGGCCATGTTAAGGGCGGTT
TTTTCCTGTTTGGTCACTGATGCCTCCGTGTAAGGGGGATTTCTGTTCATGGGGGTAATGATACCGATGA
AACGAGAGAGGATGCTCACGATACGGGTTACTGATGATGAACATGCCCGGTTACTGGAACGTTGTGAGGG
TAAACAACTGGCGGTATGGATGCGGCGGGACCAGAGAAAAATCACTCAGGGTCAATGCCAGCGCTTCGTT
AATACAGATGTAGGTGTTCCACAGGGTAGCCAGCAGCATCCTGCGATGCAGATCTGCCTCGCTGGCCTGC
CGCAGTTCTTCAACCTCCCGGCGCAGCTTTTCGTTCTCAATTTCAGCATCCCTTTCGGCATACCATTTTA
TGACGGCGGCAGAGTCATAAAGCACCTCATTACCCTTGCCACCGCCTCGCAGAACGGGCATTCCCTGTTC
CTGCCAGTTCTGAATGGTACGGATACTCGCACCGAAAATGTCAGCCAGCTGCTTTTTGTTGACTTCCATT
GTTCATTCCACGGACAAAAACAGAGAAAGGAAACGACAGAGGCCAAAAAGCTCGCTTTCAGCACCTGTCG
TTTCCTTTCTTTTCAGAGGGTATTTTAAATAAAAACATTAAGTTATGACGAAGAAGAACGGAAACGCCTT
AAACCGGAAAATTTTCATAAATAGCGAAAACCCGCGAGGTCGCCGCCCCGTAACAAGGCGGATCGCCGGA
AAGGACCCGCAAATGATAATAATTATCAATTGCATACTATCGACGGCACTGCTGCCAGATAACACCACCG
GGGAAACATTCCATCATGATGGCCGTGCGGACATAGGAAGCCAGTTCATCCATCGCTTTCTTGTCTGCTG
CCATTTGCTTTGTGACATCCAGCGCCGCACATTCAGCAGCGTTTTTCAGCGCGTTTTCGATCAACGTTTC
AATGTTGGTATCAACACCAGGTTTAACTTTGAACTTATCGGCACTGACGGTTACCTTGTTCTGCGCTGGC
TCATCACGCTGGATACCAAGGCTGATGTTGTAGATATTGGTCACCGGCTGAGGTGTTTCGATTGCCGCTG
CGTGGATAGCACCATTTGCGATAGCGGCGTCCTTGATGAATGACACTCCATTGCGAATAAGTTCGAAGGA
GACGGTGTCACGAATGCGCTGGTCCAGCTCGTCGATTGCCTTTTGTGCAGCAGAGGTATCAATCTCAACG
CCAAGCGTCATCGAAGCGCAATATTGCTGCTCACCAAAACGCGTATTGACCAGGTGTTCAACGGCAAATT
TCTGCCCTTCTGATGTCAGAAAGGTAAAGTGATTTTCTTTCTGGTATTCAGTTGCTGTGTGTCTGGTTTC
AGCAAAACCAAGCTCGCGCAATTCGGCTGTGCCAGATTTAGAAGGCAGATCACCAGACAGCAACGCGCCA
CGGAAAAACAGCGCATACAGAACATCCGTCGCCGCGCCGGACAACGTGATAATTTTATGACCCATGATTT
ATTTCCTTTTAGACGTGAGCCTGTCGCACAGCAAAGCCGCCGAAAGTTAACGGTTTGCCCAGGCTCACAA
CTGAAAGACTTTCTACGGTGTGCGCGTGCGATGCGCGTAGAAGACTGATTTATCAACCTGTCTTTATATC
AGGATTCATTACCTGACTATTTGTGGGTAAAGTTCGTAGTGCGCTGATCGTGCAAAATGATTTTAGTTGG
GAACAGTTCGCAACTCTGTCCCATAAAAATCAGCATATTCCCATCTATCCCATATCCAGCGCATTGACCA
TCGGGATACTGAAGGGAGATTCCATCATCTCTTAGAAAGATCACCATCTCTTTTGTTTCAATTTGCATAT
AGCTACCTGGAGGATTTATGAATACAAGGATTTTCATGGACTATTACCATGAGATTGATTTTCCATCTTT
ATTCGCGAGAGCAGTGGAAAGCGATGACGATGTGGGTACTACATTGCGCATTCACCTACTTTGTGAGCGC
ATGGTCGAAGCATGGATATGCGCATGCTGTGACTGCCAAGATCTCGGCGTATATCAAAGCGCGATCAACA
AGGCCATTCATGCAGGCCGAAAGATTTTTTTAACTATAAACGCTGATGGAAGCGTTTATGCGGAAGAGGT
AAAGCCCTTCCCGAGTAACAAAAAAACAACAGCATAAATAACCCCGCTCTTACACATTCCAGCCCTGAAA
AAGGGCATCAAATTAAACCACACCTATGGTGTATGCATTTATTTGCATACATTCAATCAATTGTTATCTA
AGGAAATACTTACATATGGTTCGTGCAAACAAACGCAACGAGGCTCTACGAATCGAGAGTGCGTTGCTTA
ACAAAATCGCAATGCTTGGAACTGAGAAGACAGCGGAAGCTGTGGGCGTTGATAAGTCGCAGATCAGCAG
GTGGAAGAGGGACTGGATTCCAAAGTTCTCAATGCTGCTTGCTGTTCTTGAATGGGGGGTCGTTGACGAC
GACATGGCTCGATTGGCGCGACAAGTTGCTGCGATTCTCACCAATAAAAAACGCCCGGCGGCAACCGAGC
GTTCTGAACAAATCCAGATGGAGTTCTGAGGTCATTACTGGATCTATCAACAGGAGTCATTATGACAAAT
ACAGCAAAAATACTCAACTTCGGCAGAGGTAACTTTGCCGGACAGGAGCGTAATGTGGCAGATCATGCGC
ACCCGTGGCCAGGACCCAACGCTGCCCG
