>Addgene plasmid #167550 | pPM1003 Sequencing Result | analyzer sequence | sequence record 332382
GACTGAAGGGAGATTCCATCATCTCTTAGAAAGATCACCATCTCTTTTGTTTCAATTTGCATATAGCTAC
CTGGAGGATTTATGAATACAAGGATTTTCATGGACTATTACCATGAGATTGATTTTCCATCTTTATTCGC
GAGAGCAGTGGAAAGCGATGACGATGTGGGTACTACATTGCGCATTCACCTACTTTGTGAGCGCATGGTC
GAAGCATGGATATGCGCATGCTGTGACTGCCAAGATCTCGGCGTATATCAAAGCGCGATCAACAAGGCCA
TTCATGCAGGCCGAAAGATTTTTTTAACTATAAACGCTGATGGAAGCGTTTATGCGGAAGAGGTAAAGCC
CTTCCCGAGTAACAAAAAAACAACAGCATAAATAACCCCGCTCTTACACATTCCAGCCCTGAAAAAGGGC
ATCAAATTAAACCACACCTATGGTGTATGCATTTATTTGCATACATTCAATCAATTGTTATCTAAGGAAA
TACTTACATATGGTTCGTGCAAACAAACGCAACGAGGCTCTACGAATCGAGAGTGCGTTGCTTAACAAAA
TCGCAATGCTTGGAACTGAGAAGACAGCGGAAGCTGTGGGCGTTGATAAGTCGCAGATCAGCAGGTGGAA
GAGGGACTGGATTCCAAAGTTCTCAATGCTGCTTGCTGTTCTTGAATGGGGGGTCGTTGACGACGACATG
GCTCGATTGGCGCGACAAGTTGCTGCGATTCTCACCAATAAAAAACGCCCGGCGGCAACCGAGCGTTCTG
AACAAATCCAGATGGAGTTCTGAGGTCATTACTGGATCTATCAACAGGAGTCATTATGACAAATACAGCA
AAAATACTCAACTTCGGCAGAGGTAACTTTGCCGGACAGGAGCGTAATGTGGCAGATCATGCGCACCCGT
GGCCAGGACCCAACGCTGCCCGAGATGCGCCGCGTGCGGCTGCTGGAGATGGCGGACGCGATGGATATGT
TCTGCCAAGGGTTGGTTTGCGCATTCACAGTTCTCCGCAAGAATTGATTGGCTCCAATTCTTGGAGTGGT
GAATCCGTTAGCGAGGTGCCGCCGGCTTCCATTCAGGTCGAGGTGGCCCGGCTCCATGCACCGCGACGCA
ACGCGGGGAGGCAGACAAGGTATAGGGCGGCGCCTACAATCCATGCCAACCCGTTCCATGTGCTCGCCGA
GGCGGCATAAATCGCCGTGACGATCAGCGGTCCAATGATCGAAGTTAGGCTGGTAAGAGCCGCGAGCGAT
CCTTGAAGCTGTCCCTGATGGTCGTCATCTACCTGCCTGGACAGCATGGCCTGCAACGCGGGCATCCCGA
TGCCGCCGGAAGCGAGAAGAATCATAATGGGGAAGGCCATCCAGCCTCGCGTCGCGAACGCCAGCAAGAC
GTAGCCCAGCGCGTCGGCCGCCATGCCGGCGATAATGGCCTGCTTCTCGCCGAAACGTTTGGTGGCGGGA
CCAGTGACGAAGGCTTGAGCGAGGGCGTGCAAGATTCCGAATACCGCAAGCGACAGGCCGATCATCGTCG
CGCTCCAGCGAAAGCGGTCCTCGCCGAAAATGACCCAGAGCGCTGCCGGCACCTGTCCTACGAGTTGCAT
GATAAAGAAGACAGTCATAAGTGCGGCGACGATAGTCATGCCCCGCGCCCACCGGAAGGAGCTGACTGGG
TTGAAGGCTCTCAAGGGCATCGGTCGACGCTCTCCCTTATGCGACTCCTGCATTAGGAAGCAGCCCAGTA
GTAGGTTGAGGCCGTTGAGCACCGCCGCCGCAAGGAATGGTGCATGCAAGGAGATGGCGCCCAACAGTCC
CCCGGCCACGGGGCCTGCCACCATACCCACGCCGAAACAAGCGCTCATGAGCCCGAAGTGGCGAGCCCGA
TCTTCCCCATCGGTGATGTCGGCGATATAGGCGCCAGCAACCGCACCTGTGGCGCCGGTGATGCCGGCCA
CGATGCGTCCGGCGTAGAGGATCAAGCCTCAGTAAAATTTGATGGAGACGAAATGCATTCGCAAATAAGG
CATCTTGGCGGCGACGATCATCGGCATGCAAAGGCAACATGGAGAGGAATAGTTGAATTTGCATCGCGTA
GAGATTTTTCGCCGTGAGACCGAAGGTCTGTTCAATAAGTTCGATAAAACCTTGTTGCGTCTCTTTATGA
TGGCTCTGTTCGGCAATCTTTAATTCGATCGCGTTATCGGCAATCTCAACATGGTAGTAACCGGCAATAA
TCCAGTCATATAAACCAAGAATCGAATGACTCAGCTTAGCGAGATCGTAGCGGATATCACCATATAGTGT
TTTCTGCCCGTCAGGCGTCATCCCTCTAGGGTCAATTGTCTTAATCTTGTTGGCTCGGAAGTCATACAAA
ATGTTGCTAAAGCAAAAGTCACCGTGTAAGACCCCTAGCAAAGGTTTGCCATCAGGCAGATGTTTTTGGC
TATCACGTAGAATTTGCGCTAGCGAAATATCTTGTCCAGCAAACTGCCATTGATCTTCTAAAGTGATGTG
TCGCGCTGCACAGAATTCGTTGAGGCGTAGAGCGGTTTTATCGGCAAACAGTATGTCGAGAGTATTGATA
GGAGCATTGGGCTCGACTGCTTGCTCAAGGCATAGGCTTAAAAACTCCACCGCGCTAGCTAAGATTTTCT
GCCAGATTTGGCTCGGTAATCTGGAAAAAACGAATAACTCGTTCAGTGCTGTTAGGTAGAGATATTCTAA
GCGATAGGAAATTTTCCCCTCGCTGTTTTGGCTGCCTAAATATTGTGGAATGAAACCACGCATCGCCATC
GGCAGATTGTCAAACCAGTAAGCTTCAGCGGCGATTTTTTGGTTTTTGATGCTCGATTTTTCAATCCATT
TAGCGGTGATGGTCAGTTCATTAAAGGCGCGCTGAGTGGTGAATTCGGCTTTGGAGTGATAGTAAGTATT
CACATGGCCAAAATCGAGCCAACCGATGGAGTTGACCGCACTTAAGCCGACGCTTTTATGATAGCGATTG
AGGCCTGCAATAAACTTCCATTCACTCTGTGTGATACAACGAACCAGTTCCCGTGGGTGGCTGAATTTGA
AGTAACCATCGATAATTCGCTGACTTTCGTGACTCATGGGCGTATTGGCATCTTGTAGCCAATCGACGTC
ATCATTAGTTAATACGGCCCAGTTATAGCTGTCTTTTGCCGTGGAAACGCTGACGATATCATCGCCAACG
GGCAGTTGGTTAAATAGCGTATCACCGTAGAGGATGTGCAGTGGTGCATTGAGTGAGTGCCCACTAATAT
TGAGTGCCGCCACCAGTGATGCCCCTAAGCTGAGTCCATCTGGTGTAGCGATAATTGTCACCTGATTTTG
TTCAAGCCACTGGAGGTCAATCTCTGAGACCACATAAGACTCAGGTAAAGAGAGGTAGACTTTTACGCCT
TGTGGTGCCAAAGCGACTTGATGCTGAAATAGGCGACGATTGCCTAACGGCAGAAAACTCGGAGGAATAC
GCCCAAATTCAGATTCCAACTCTTGGCCAACATAGGCACCAGACATAATTAGGAACATGATTTTTCCTTC
TCAAAGAGTTGGTGGATCTCTTCTAAATTCATCGAGGCAAATTCGGAAGGGCGCACGGCGCGATCATCAA
TGTAAAAGCCATCGTGCCCACACCAAGGTTTTCCTACTAAAATTTCATCATAAGGCACTTGGTGTTTATC
CAGCCACTCAGTAATGATAGGAAGCGTGTGGATATTGATTTTGCCGACGTTACCTTCATAAGTGCGCATA
TTACGCGCCGTCGAAATCACAATCTCAAACCCTAGTTGGTGATATTCGCGAAGTTGCTCAATCACATCAA
GCCGAGGTAGCACGTTACGATAATCTGAAGTATTAGCTTGGGTGAGAGTGCCGTCGAGGTCGACGATCAA
TTTTTTCATTGGGCGAATTCCTTAGTAAAACCTAATTCGGTCAAGGTATTTTCGAGAGCTCCACGATTTT
GCATTACAATCGCTAAGGCATTTTTTCCGCATTGCTGCCGTTCTTGAGCATCAGAAAACCAATGGTTCAC
CTGCTTGGCAATGGTTTCTGGTTGGTCAGCAATCACACAGGCATGTGCATTGATGAGTGCGTGGGTGATA
TCGGTAAAGTTGTAAAAGCTAGGGCCTGTAACGATGGGTTTTGCCAGTGCAGCAGGTTCAAGCAAATTAT
GCCCGCCGACTTTTTTGCCCACTAAACTGCCACCCATAAAACACACATCAGAAGCGCCGAGCAAGACCAG
CATCTCTCCCATGGTATCGCCGAGATACACTTGAGTGTCGGAGGTTATGGTTTGTTGGCTGCTACGAGTT
TGCACTGAAAAAAGGCTAGCTGCGAGCTTATGCACCGCCGCAAAACGTTCAGGATGGCGCGGCACTAAAA
TCAACAAAGCATTAGGATGCTGCTTGAGGATTTCTTGATGTGCCGCAAGCACAATTTCATCTTCACCTTG
ATGTGTGCTGGCGGCTATCCAGACTGGACGATGTTTACCTAAAGCCGTTCTGAGCGCTTCACCTTGAGCA
ATCACCTCATAGGTGATGTTGATATCAAACTTAATCGAACCGGTAATTTTGATTTTTGTCTCAGCCACAC
CGAGCTGAATAAAACGCTGCGCATCGTCTGCAAATTGACATAACACTAGGCTGAGAGGTTTCGCCATACT
GTTAAAGAACGGGTGAATACGCTGATAGCCGCGATAGGATTTTTCCGAAAGTCGTGCATTCACGAGTGTA
ATCGGCAAACCCGCTTTGGCAACGGTATGCAGAGTATTTGGCCACAGTTCTGTTTCCACTATGATCAATT
GGCAAGGTCGTACACGACGCAAAAAGCCTCTCACCGCAAAGGAAAAATCAATCGGGGTATAACGATGCTC
AACCCAATCCGCCAATTTTTCCGCTTGTTCAGCACCCGTCGGGGTCGTGGTAGTCAGCAGAATTGGTGTA
TTCGGTGAACGTTGCTTAATTTGTTTTATGAGTGGCGTTACCGCTAGGGTTTCACCCACCGACGCGGCAT
GGATCCAGATCGGTGGGGTTGTGGTTTTTAGTGGTGGGGTAATGCCGAAATGCTCTTTCCAACGTTTTCC
GACACTGGGTTTCCCCTGTCTACGGCGATAGAGGCCATACAGTAAAAACGGTGCAGCTAAAGTGAGTAAA
AGCGTATAAAGCGTACGGAGCAGCATTATTTTTTCACGAGATCTTCGGGATTGATGTGTGTCCATTTACC
ACGAGGTTTATCAATGTACTGGAAGTGTTCATTGGTAAAGGTGCCCTGAATACATACGTATTTACGGTCT
TGAGTGTGAATCACCGCTTTAGCTGACAAGATGTTATTGAGTACCGTTGGTCCTGTGGAGTGATACACCC
CCATGGAAGGCTCGTAGTGATTCACGTTATAAACCACCTGTTCAATGGTGGCCTGTAGATCTGGATTGTT
TGGTGCAGTTGCAATGAAGTAGTTAGTGATCTCGGTATTATTTTTAATGCGAATATACAGCTCTTGTGAG
TCGCCGAGCAGCTTATCGAGCGGCCATACTAGCGTGGCATCAATATCCATATACACACCACCATAGGTAT
TGAGTACCACTAAACGCCATAAGTCAGCTTGGGCTGCACCGTTAGTGAGGCGAGAGTAAGCATCATAAAC
TTCTGGTGATGTATGTTCTTTTAAGAATTCCCCACGTGCTTCGGTACTCACATAGCGATAGTCACAGTTG
AGCGACATGAGGCGGTTAAACAGATAGTTAAGGTAAACCGGTAGTGAGGCTTGATCGGTAAAGTTGGTTT
GCCAAATAGTGCGTGGAATGGTGGCATTGGCGCGCATTTTTAGCTTAGCTGGTGAGTAAGCGGGAATCGT
AAAACGCAGCTTTGGAAACACCCAATGAAATGGGTAAGAGAGCATTTTAAATAGGTTGCCAGTCAGACGA
ATCAGTCGGTTGGCGATCAATACGGTTACTTTGCTCATATTCATTGTTCCTGTGTGTTTTTGGCTGCAGC
CAAGCGCATTTTTAATGTTGTATCAATCGCTGAGGTAATTTGCTCAGTAGACGGCTTTTCACCATTCGCA
TTCATCACGATAGTATGCGCTTCATAGAGAGGGGTGTAACGAAAGGGAACCGTAGCATAAAAAATTCCCA
CCGTTGGTGTGTGAGTTGATATTGCCACGTTTCGGATGCCCGTATCGGGGGCAATCACCAGAGTCGCTTT
CGCAATGAAGGTGACTAAGTCATCAAGAGGCAAACATGGTTGAATCGTTAACGAGCCATTGTCGGCTAGG
TCTTGTAAATACTCACCTTTTTCAAACTCATTCTTTCCTTCAAGAAAGACATGTTTCACATTCGGTTGTT
GTTGAATGGTTTGCTCAATCACTGCCCGCATCTCAGGCTTAGTTAAAATTTTGCGCAGTTGGGAGGCACC
ACTGAAATAGACGATATACGGAGCGGCATGATCGCAGATTTGTCTATTGTCAGGGTAAGCAAAATCAAGC
GGATAACTCGGGTTGTGGCCAAGGATTTTCAGCATGTCGAGCATGCATTCCACTTCCGGTTGAAAATCAG
AGCGAAAGACTGCCAAGTTATACAAAGTGCCACATAAAAAGGGTTTGTAAGGAAAGCCCACTTTGAGTTT
CGCTTTAGTCAGTAATGTCATCCAGTAAGAGCGATTCGTTCCTGCCACATCAAAGATAATGTCTTGTGCT
TCCAGTTGGTTATAGTCTTGCCATTTTTGCCTGAGTGACAGCTGTTTTGAATCATCGCGGCTTTTCATTA
TTACTGTTTTGTCCGCTAGGTCTGAGGGGGTTCCATAGAGGTAGTTTGACACGGTGACCAAGGTGATTTC
GGCATTAGGAAAGAACTTTCTAGCCTCAACTAAAAAGGGGCGCACAATGACTTGGTCGCCAAGCGCTGCA
TGACGAATGACAGCGGTTTTCTTAACTGCTAGAGGGTTAAAATGGTCATTTAAGTATTGGCGTGCCGCTT
TCGAAGCATAAGCACCTTTTTCAAACCAGAGGTGTTTCATGAATCTTTTCCAATAAATTTATCTAAAGCT
TTAATGACTTGTGCAGGTTTTAGTTGATTTAAGCAATTTAAATGTTCTAACGGACATACTCGCTTAAAGC
ACGGACGACATTCGATCTCTGTATGTACGACTGCCAGTTTATCCGTCAGTGGTGGTGTATATTTGGGAGA
GCTTGAACCATAAATTGCCACAATGTTACAACCAACAGCGGCTGAAACGTGCATTAAACCAGAATCGTTA
CTGACCACAGTATGGCAAGCTGCAAGAAGATCAACGGCTTCGATGAGGGAGGTTTCTCCGGCGAGATTGG
CGCAGTATTCCCGCTGTTCTTCACTTAAAGCCTGTTGAATTTGGGTGGTGACGGAGTGATCTTTTGCTGA
GCCAAAAAGCCATACTTGAAAACCTTGCTCAATAGCATAACGAGCGACTTCAGCGTAGTAATGATCAGGC
CAGCGTTTCGCGGGGCCAAATTCTGCACCAGGACAGAGTCCAATGACGGGACGTGATGAGACTAAGCTGA
GTCGCTGTCGAGCGGCTTGCTGCACGATGGCGTCGATGACGAGTTTAGGTCTTGGGCAATGTTCTAACGA
AACATCGGCAAGCATTGTGGCTTTTGGGTGAGCCAAAGCAACATACCTTTCCACCATATATTGGAAAACA
CGCTTATCTGGGCGCAAATCATTGAGTAAGCCGTAGCGAAATTCCCCTTTCCAGCCGGTACGTTTTGGAA
TGTTAGCAAACCAAGGGATCAAGGCTGATTTAGCTGAATTAGGCAGCACAATGGCATGGGTATACCGATT
ATCGCGCAGCTCACACCCAATCGCACGTCGCCCAAGCAGATTGAAAGCACCGTGACCTATGGTCATTTCA
ATCGCTTGATTGACCTCAGGCATGCGTTCCAAAATGGGCTTACACCAAGCAGGAGCTAAAACGTCAATTT
GTGCATCAGGATGCTGTTGTTTTAGGCGCTGGTACAAGCTTTGTGACATGACCATATCGCCAACCCAAGA
AGGGCCAATAACAAGAATTTTCATCAATTTTTTGCTCTTTTGGCTGCGATGTAAGCATAAAAAATTGCCA
CCATAAAGCCATAAAAAGTTCCAATAAGGTTGGCTTGTAGTGGTGCTTCAGTTAAACAGAAAATGATAAA
CCCAAAGGCAAAAAGGTATCCAGTTTGGCTGATTGGAGAGCCTGTTTTTCGATAGTCGTTTAAAAATACC
CCAAATGGTAAGATAAGCATCGCGAAAATCGCCAGAATTCCCAATGTTCCATTACTAGCTATAGCTTCAA
AATACTGGCTATGTGCATGACCTCTGGGCACCGTGCTCGTCCATTCATCCACTTTTCCTTCTTTAAAAAG
TTCAATATTTAAGCTTTCTCTTTCCGAATACGTAGTACCCCAAATTGGATTGTGTTTAAATGCTTCAACA
GCGGCATACCAGAGTTGAAGTCGCCCCCCTGATGAAGCTGCAGCGTGAATATTGTTACTGGCAATGCTGG
ATATTTCAAAAATTGTAAAATCAACCCGTTCTTGTATACGCGGTGAAAATTGATAACTGACTGAGACTAA
TAAAAAACTGATTAGAGTAAAAACAAGGGTTTGCTTAAATTTTATTTTTCTTACATTGACGATAAAGAAC
AAGATGAAAACAAAGAGTAGCGTTAAAATGGCTCCTCTTGTTAAGGTTAAGATTGTCGCCACTGTTGCAG
CTACAACTGAGAGATACAAATAATATTTGAATCTTGTTTGTGTAAATGACAAGCCAAAAGATAAGATAGC
TAAAGCTGCTGCGAGATAACCGAAGTTGATACTAAATAGAAAACCATCAACGCGTGGCATGTTTAATATG
AAAAATTGATAAAAAGCAAACGCTAAAGCACCAAAAGAAGCCAATATGGTTGATGTGCATAGTGTGTTAT
CTAAATTTGCGCCTTTGGAAATTTCATTCTTAATGAAAAAGTACATAGGTATACATAACAGAGCACGAAT
GCCTGCATCTAAATATCTTAAAGTATCACCATCAATAATGGTAATTGGTAAGTTTGACAAAAAATACGCA
CTCAGGGTTATAAGAGGAATAATGTCGAATTTATTAAGGTTTAAGCCATTTTTAATTAATTTAACACTAG
AGTAGAGAGTCAGTAATCCTACCGCTACAACAGAAAATCCCGGTGTAATTAAAAGTAGTGAGATAGTAAG
GAAAATTGAGGTTTTAGTTATTTTATTATTCATTTTAATAGCTCAGGGTCGTGTTCCAACTAATATTGTC
TTTGATTTTTCTCGCTGGGTTGCCCGCGGCAATGCAATACTGGCCAATCGATTTTGTTACCGTAGAATTG
ATGCCAATAATCGAACCAGAACCGATATCCACTCCTTTTAAAATAGTGACGTTATCCGCAAGCCATACAT
GAGAACCTATATAAATACTTTTAGCCGGATTAATCCTTTTTCCATCACGTAAAATATCATGTCCATCACT
GGTCATTAGTTTTACATTGCGCGAAAACATACATTCCTTACCAATCACTAATTTTGTTCCGGATTCTCGG
CATGATAAAAAACAATTTTCGCCAATCACGCAATTTTCGCCAATTTCTAAGAGGCAATTGTTGCCATTGA
GCTCGATAGAGACGCCTTTTAAATTTGCACCATTATGGATAATCAGTTGGTTATTATTACCATTAACATA
AATGTCGCAATAGCGGATACGAGTATTTTTACCTATTTGAATCTTGTTGTTAGGTTTTACCCGAATTTTA
TTACGTAATTTTGCAATTAAACCAAAGCCAGCCATCTGCAACCTCTTATTATTTTTTGTTCATTTTTCTA
AATAGATAATTCCCTTTCACTTTTCGCCACAGACCAAAAGTGTCGGTTCTTGGAAAAATCGCAATCCGAC
GAATTTGATAGGGATCTTGATGCATCAAAAGTGGACCACTGTTGGTCGCTACGGCAAATGGGTAACCCAG
ATCCTGAGCCAGTTGTTTAGAGGTTGCATCATGGTCACCATAAGGATAAGCAAAGGAGGTCAGTGGCTCT
CCGATTAGCGCTTCAAGTTCGAGTTTGTTGCGCAATATTTCTTCGCGTTGTTCCGATTCACTGAGCTTAC
TCAAAAAGGGATGAGTCATCGTATGACCACCAATCTCTACTAATCCAGAGTCATGTAACGCTTTAACTTG
CTCCGGTGACATCAAAGGGACCACTTTTTCAGGGTTGTCACTCACTTCGACATCCCAGCGATTAAAATTC
TCGCCAGTCACCACATACACCACGGCTTTAAATTGATACTTTTTGAGCAGTGGCAGTAACAAGTCATAGT
TGTCGCGATAGCCATCATCCACGGTAATTATGATAAAACGCTTACCTGGTTGTAAGCGATGAATAAATCC
CTTCTCAGAGAGATCTTTGAAGGTCAGAGTTTCAAAGCCCATCTTTTTAAGCAACTGAAAATGTTTCTCA
AGCTGCTGAACATGCAAATAAGTACCATGTACACCTTTTTCGCTGTCATCACGAATAAAGCGGTGGTACA
TGATGATGGGGACTTCTCGTTGTAACTTGTTGACATAAAACGTTTGATAAAGGTTTTCAAGCTCATTCAC
AATCACTTGTAAATCATAGTTAAGCTTGATCTGTTCAGTGATCTCTTGAGTGCAGTGCGGTTGACTTAGG
CCTTGCTCAATCAAAGCGGGGATTTGCTGGAAATCTATCGCCAGATCGTGTGGACCGATGTCGCCAAAAT
TGGTTGCCATGGCTTGGTTTAGATTATCCAGTTCGATAATCCCCACGCAGCTTGCTTCACCAATCGCAAG
GGTCGGGCGGCCACATAGGAGTGCCTCCATCGCGACTCGTCCTGCACCAATCACCAAATCTGATTGAGCC
ATGATCTGTTCAACGTTGGCGCTGTAGCCGGGAAATGAGACTTTATCTTGCAGTGCGCTAAAACGCTCAG
TTAACGGTGTACCTGTGATCACTTGTACTTGGTAGCGGTCGAGGTCTAAACACTCGGTTAGCAACCTATA
GCAAAGTTCACCTTTAGGGCCACTGAGTCGGCCAATGATAGAGATAACTGGCTTAGGATTATTGGGTGCT
GCGCTGCGTTTAAAGATACTTGTTTCTATCCCATTACGGCTTACGTGCAGTTGGCTCTCCGGTACATTGA
GATCTTTGATTAATTGCTCTCGTATCGCTTCACAAACCGGAAGCGCTTTATCTCCCATTGCATGGAATTT
TTTGCGCGAAACATGTACCGGTTGACGACCATGGACCGTGGTCACCATTGGTGTATTAGTCAAGCGGCAG
GCAATATGGCAACTCCAGCTTGATGCTCGTGAGTGAGCATGGACTAACTGGATCTGATGTTTCTTGATCA
GGTAAACCAGATAGGCGACATGCCAAAAGCGCCGCGGGATGCTGCGTTTATTAAAGCGCAGTTTAAAAAA
CAGGCCATCGTGAGCTTTGGTGAGCGTATCGGAAACATAAAATACCTGATGGCCACGTCGAGTGAGCTCA
TTACCTACACTAGTGGCATACACCTCAGCTCCCGTTACTTCGAGTTGGGATAGGGCCATCAAAATATTCA
TCTAAACTCCAATTTCCACATCTGATAATACACCCCTTACAGGGCTAATTTCTTACATATTCTCTTTTGG
AAGGTAATTCATCTATCCCCTCTACAAAGAGGCAATCCCTTTGTTCCTCCCCCTTTAAGGGGGAGGTTAG
GAGGGTTTAAGGGTTTCCCTTACTTACGATTAATCAGCGCCATATATTCAGCGACACCTTCAGCCACGCT
CTTGAACTGTACATCACAGCCAGCAGCGCGAAGTTTGGTAAGGTCAGCCTCAGTGAACTCTTGGTAAGCA
CCTTTAAGATGGTCTGGGAATGGAATGGTTTCGACTTCGCCGCGACCATGGAATGCGATCACCGCTTTCG
CCACTTCGTTGAACGATTCCGCTTTACCAGTACCACAGTTAAATATGCCGGATACGCCATGATCTAAAAA
CCACAAATTGACCGCAGCGACATCGCCGACATAAACGAAATCACGTTTGAAGTTCTCGCTGCCAGCAAAC
AATTTTGGATTTTCACCCGCGTTCATTTGATTGTTCAAATGAAAGGCAACCGAAGCCATCGAGCCTTTAT
GCTGCTCACGAGGGCCGTATACGTTGAAGTAACGAAATCCCGTTATTTGCGATAGGGTTTCGTCGTGTTG
TTTTGCATCTAGCCATAGGCGGCGTACATAGTTATCAAATTGCTGCTTCGAATAGCCGTAAACGTTGAGT
GCACCTTCGTATTGCGGTTCTTCAATAAAGGTATCGGTTTCACCATAAGTGGCTGCTGAAGAGGCATACA
GGAAGGGTATTTCACGATCTAAACAGTAGTGCAGCAGCTCTTTAGAGTATTCATAGTTGTTGAGCATGAC
ATATTTGCCATCCCACTCTGTGGTCGCAGAGCAAGCTCCCTCATGAAAAATGGCGTCAATGAACCCAAAA
TCATCACCGGCCATGATCTGAGCTAGGAAGTCATCTCGATCCATGTAGTCAGCGATCTGTAGGTCAACCA
GATTTTTGAACTTACGACCATTTTTCAAATGATCGACGACCAGAATGTCTGTGATACCGCGCTCATTAAG
CGCTTTGATAATGTTGCTGCCAATCATGCCAGCGCCGCCAGTTACGATAATCATTATGAATTCCTATAGA
TGCGAACAGTTGCACGCATTATAGCCTGTCATTTTCTTACTGTAATCACAAAATCTAAGCTCCGCCTTTT
GAGGGCTCGCCCTGTAAGGGGTTTTGGTTTAGACTTCGTTGCAAAAGAGATCCTACAGAACGCTATTGGG
AGCGAGACCCAAGGGCGGTAGCATACTTGAATGATAACAGCAGGACTCTGATGTTCTTCACTCTGTCGGA
CCCAATAGCATAAGTTGTTATTGATAATTAAGATGGCTATAAACTACCACTATATTATCAATAACCTGTG
TTGCTTAATGCTCCTAACGTATCTATAGATTATTTTGTTGGCTAAGTATTTCCATTTCTATCAATGGTTT
ATCAGCTTTTCAACAATGCTCTAATCTAGGTTTGAGAACAAATAAAATCATAAAACTAATTGTTGTGAGA
GAAAGATGTTTATACCTGTAATTATGGCTGGTGGCTCCGGCTCTAGGCTTTGGCCCCTTTCACGTTCGGC
TTTTCCAAAACAATTCTTATCCTTAGATAGCAGTAGTCAGCATACTATGCTACAAGCCACTATTGAGCGT
TTACAGGGGCTACCTATTGCTGAACCCATTGTTATTTCGAATGAAGATCATCGTTTTATCGTTGCGGAAC
AAATTCGTCGTTATGGCAAAAAGTCTCGCATTATCTTAGAACCAGCAGGAAGGAACACTGCACCTGCGAT
CGCCTTAGCAGCATTTACGGCAATCGAACAGGAGGATGACCCCGTATTGCTAGTATTGGCTGCCGATCAT
TTTGTAAAAAATAAAAGTGCATTTCAGGCTGCTATTTCACAAGCAGCTCAACAGGCAGAGGCTGGTAAAC
TTGCTACTTTTGGTATCGTTCCCACCACTCCTGAAACAGGTTATGGTTATATTCACCGGGGTGAAGAGGT
TACACAAGGCACTTATGAAATTAACTCATTTGTTGAAAAGCCACAGTTAAATATTGCTGAGCAGTATTTA
GCCAGTGGTGAATATTACTGGAACAGTGGTTGTTTTATGTTTAAAGCTTCCGTGTTCTTAAATGAGTTGA
AGCAACATTCTCCAGAGATCTATCGCCAATGTGAACTTGCAATGCAAGGCCTTTCTCACGATTACGATTT
TATTCGTGTCGGTGTAGAAGAGTTCCTTAAATGTCCTGATGATTCAATCGACTATGCCGTTATGGAGCAC
ACTAAACTAGGTGTGGTAGTATCTATGGATGCCGGATGGAGTGATGTAGGTTCTTGGTCTGCATTATGGG
AAGTATCTGATAAAGATGCAGACGGTAACGTATGCCAAGGTGATGCCATTTTAAGTGGCACCTCTAATTG
TTATATCTACGCCCCAAATAAACTGGTTGCTGCGGTTGGCTTGAAAGATATTGTTGTGGTGGAAACTAAA
GATGCCGTGTTAGTTGCAGACAAAAACCAAGTACAAGAAGTCAAGAAGATAGTTGAACATTTGAAGGCAG
AAAACCGAGCTGAATATCGAGAACACAGGGAACGTTATCGCCCTTGGGGTAAATCTGATGCGATTGATAA
AGGCGAGCGTTACAAAGTAAACCGTATTACGGTTGAGCCTGGTAAAAAGCAATCATTGCAGATGCATTAC
CACCGAGCAGAGCACTGGGTAGTGGTCTCTGGTACTGCCAAGGTAACTTGTGAAGGTAATGTTAAAGTAA
TCACGGAAAACCAGTCCTTGTATATCCCTATTGGTACAAATCATATGATAGAAAACCCAGGTAAGATCCC
GCTAGAGCTTATTGAAATTCAATCCGGTTCATACCTAAACGAAGATGATGTAGTACGTTTCGAGGATAAA
TAAGAGTGAAAGAGTTAACTTGTTTTAAAGCCTACGATATTCGCGGACAATTAGGGAGTGAGCTTGATAA
TGAAATTGCCTACAGAATTGGTCGCTCGTATGGGCAGTTTTTAAAAAGCGAAAATGACGCAGATAAAACA
GTTGTGGTAGGTGGTGATGTTCGTTTAACCAGCGAAGCGCTTAAACAAGCACTAGCTAATGGCTTAATGG
ATGCAGGTATTAACGTTATTGATATTGGCGTTACTGGTACCGAAGAGATCTATTTTGCAACCTTCTACCT
TGGTGTTGATGGTGGTATTGAAGTTACCGCAAGTCATAACCCAATGGATTACAATGGTATGAAGCTGGTT
CGTGAAGGTTCAAAACCCATTAGTGGTGATACTGGTTTACGAGAAATTCAAGCTTTGGCTGAAAAGAATG
AATTTATGGACGTTGAAGTTAAAGGTAACTACAAAAAGGTTTCTTTACTTCCAGAATATGTAGATCACTT
AATATCTTATATTACACCCGCGAAAATTAAACCAATGAAGTTGGTCATCAATTCAGGTAACGGAGCTGCA
GGCCACGTGATTGATGAGTTGGAAAAACGATTTATTGAATTGAGTATCCCGCTAGAAATTATCAAAGTGC
ATCATGAAGAAGATGGTAACTTCCCGAATGGTATTCCTAACCCATTGTTACCTGAATGCCGTGCTGATAC
CGCAAACGCAGTAAAGGAGCACAAGGCTGATATGGGCATTGCCTTTGATGGTGACTTTGATCGCTGCTTT
TTGTTTGATGAAAATGGCGATTTTATTGAAGGTTACTACATCGTAGGTTTATTGGCAGAAGCGTTTTTAC
AGAAAGAGCAAGGTGCCAAAATTATTCATGATCCACGCTTAAGCTGGAACACCATTGATGTGGTGACTAA
GTCGGGTGGCGTGCCTGTAATGTCTAAAACAGGGCATGCATTTATAAAAGAGCGTATGCGCAAAGAAGAT
GCTATCTACGGTGGTGAAATGAGTGCCCATCACTACTTCCGTGATTTCGGTTACTGTGATTCGGGGATGA
TTCCGTGGCTTCTGATTACAGAGTTACTTTCCTTAGCCCCGGATATTAGCTTATCTAAGCTGATATCTGC
AAAAAGATTTTTGTTTCCATGTAGCGGTGAAATTAATTTTAAGGTCAAGCAGGCAAAGCTAATAATGGAG
CAAGTTTATTTACATTATTACGAGAATTCTATACATTTCTCTGCCATTGATGGTATCTCTCTTGAATTTG
AAGGATGGCGTTTTAATCTTAGAGATTCAAATACTGAGCCCTTATTAAGATTGAATGTGGAATCTAAACA
AAATATCGCGTTGATGAATGATAAAGTTGAAGAGCTTACTAAATTAATTAAGAAATTGGATATTTAACAA
TGAATAAAAAAGTTGCGTTAATCACAGGCATTACTGGACAAGATGGTTCTTATCTAGCGGAGTTTTTGCT
AGAAAAAGGGTATGAAGTACATGGAATTAAAAGACGTTCATCTTTATTCAATACACAACGTGTTGATCAT
CTTTACAAAGACCCACATGAGGAAGATGTAAATTTCAAACTACATTACGGAGACCTTACGGATTCCTCTA
ACTTGACTCGTATATTAGCGGAAGTACAGCCAGATGAAGTCTATAACTTGGGCGCGCAGTCCCATGTGGC
GGTTAGTTTCCAGTCACCGGAATATACAGCGGACGTAGATGCTATTGGAACTTTAAGGCTACTAGAAGCA
ATCAGATTTTTAGGTTTGACGAAAAAAACTAAGTTTTATCAAGCCTCAACTTCAGAGCTTTATGGCTTAG
TACAAGAAATACCTCAGAAAGAAACTACCCCTTTTTATCCTAGAAGCCCTTATGCTGTGGCAAAGATGTA
TGCGTATTGGATAACAATTAATTATAGAGAATCGTACGGAATATACGCGTGTAATGGCATACTTTTTAAC
CACGAATCCCCTAGACGAGGAGAAACTTTTGTAACTCGCAAAATAACTCGGGGGATGGCAAACATTGCGC
AAGGGTTAGAAAAATGCCTTTTTATGGGAAATTTGGACGCTCTTCGAGATTGGGGGCATGCTAAAGATTA
CGTTAAGATGCAATGGATGATGTTACAGCAAGATGAACCTAGAGATTTTGTTATTGCTACAGGTGTACAG
TATAGCGTAAGAGAGTTTATTGATATGTCAGCACGAGAACTAGGCATTGAGTTAGAATTTGTCGGTAAGG
GTGTAGATGAAAAAGCTGTAGTGAAGTCAGTTATTGGAACGAAAGCTCCTGCAATCAAGGTTGGTGACAT
TATTGTAGCTGTGGATCCTGCATATTTTAGACCCGCAGAGGTAGAAACGCTGTTAGGTGATCCTAGCCTA
GCTAAGAAGGAGCTTGGATGGGTGCCAGAAATTACTTTACAACAGATGGTTTCTGAAATGGTAGCTTCTG
ATTTAGAACAAGCTCAAAGTCATGCACTATTGAAAAAACATGGCTATAACGTAAATGTATCTGTAGAGTG
AGGTCCTTTAAATGATTCCTGTATACGAACCAAGTTTGGATGGAAATGAGCGTAAATATCTAAACGATTG
CATTGATTCCGGTTGGGTATCCTCAAGGGGGAAATATATTGATCGCTTCGAAACTGAGTTTGCGGAGTTT
TTAAAAGTAAAGCACGCCACAACAGTATCTAATGGAACAGTTGCGCTACATTTGGCAATGAGCGCGTTGG
GAATAACTCAAGGCGATGAAGTGATTGTACCAACATTCACTTATGTTGCCTCGGTTAATACCATAGTCCA
GTGTGGTGCGTTACCCGTTTTTGCTGAAATCGAAGGTGAGTCTCTACAAGTGAGCGTAGAGGACGTTAAA
CGTAAAATAAATAAAAAGACAAAAGCAGTTATGGCCGTTCACATATATGGACAAGCTTGCGATATTCAAT
CTTTAAGAGATCTGTGTGATGAGCACGGCCTCTATTTAATTGAAGACTGTGCAGAAGCAATAGGTACTGC
TGTTAATGGCAAAAAAGTAGGTACATTTGGCGATGTGTCAACGTTTAGTTTCTTTGGAAATAAAACCATC
ACATCGGGCGAGGGTGGTATGGTTGTGTCAAACTCAGACATAATTATAGATAAATGTTTACGCTTAAAAA
ACCAAGGGGTAGTGGCAGGGAAGCGCTACTGGCATGACCTAGTTGCGTATAACTATAGAATGACGAATCT
ATGTGCTGCGATTGGTGTTGCTCAGCTTGAAAGAGTTGATAAAATTATAAAGCGCAAGCGTGATATAGCT
GAAATTTATAGGTCTGAACTCGCTGGACTACCAATGCAAGTGCACAAAGAGTCTAATGGAACTTTCCACT
CATATTGGTTGACGTCTATTATATTAGACCAAGAGTTTGAAGTGCACCGCGATGGGTTGATGACCTTCTT
AGAAAATAATGACATCGAGTCTAGACCATTTTTCTATCCTGCTCACACGCTGCCAATGTACGAGCATTTG
GCAGAAAAGACAGCTTTTCCGTTATCAAATAGCTACTCTCATCGAGGTATTAATTTACCCAGTTGGCCAG
GGTTATGCGATGATCAAGTAAAAGAAATTTGCAACTGTATTAAAAATTATTTCAACTGTATTTGAATGTC
ATGACAGAAAAAAAGAAGCTAGTAGTTTGGGTTCCCTTACCTCCTAATTCATCTTGGCGTGGAGAGGGAA
TTGCTCAAACAATTGAAAATATTGTTAGAAACATCTCGCCAGAACGTAAAATTGAAATTGTAGTCTCGAG
TAAACATGCCGAAATGTTAGTGGGGCTGGAAAAAAGTAACCCTAATATATCTGTTCTCACATTAGGTTTT
CGGGGTAAGTCTACTAAAAAAACGATAGGATATGTATCACTAAATGAAGTTGAAAAAGATAGTTTATGGG
ATTTGGTAATTGCAAAACTGCCAATTATCCCAGCGATTTTCCGAAAGGTTGGGATGTATGTATCCCAACT
TGAATATTTATTATCTTTATATATCTACTCTCATCTACAAAGAAGGGGGCGATTCTCAAGCAATAACTGT
AGGGTTTGGCTACCTACTCCAATCATCCCGTATACTCATCTTTTGGGTGGTGAAAAGTTCGTTTCATTCT
GGGACCCGTTTGTTTTCGAGTATAACAAAGAATTTCCTTTGACTGCTGAATATTTTGTAAAGAAACTGAG
TAAGCATTTTTCTAACGCGAGTGCCATTATTACTCAATCAAGAGCAAATAAAGACTATTTAGAAACAGTA
ATGGGAATTGAATCTTCGAAGATAAATGTAATCTATAATGGTTCTCCAGATTATTCTGAGTTTAAAAAGC
AACAAAGTAATCTTTCCTTTTCAGAGGTTTGGAGTAAAAGCGAGTTTTCAGGAGCCTCTAAGAAGGCGGC
ATTTGAAGCTTTAGTTAATCATCAGCTGAATTTTTCTGTATTATGGAGACTCCTTACGAAAAATAAGGTT
TCCAATAGAAAAATTGTTCTCATATCAACCCAAAACCGACCATATAAAGGTTTTGACCAGCTATTCGTGC
TAATCAATGAGCTTTGTTTACGAAGAGATAACTACGATTTTATTTTTACTTGCAACGTTCCAACGAAACT
AAAAGAGCGGTATCCATCACTTTATGAGAGAATCCATGAAGTTACACGTGTGGATAATTATTTACATGCC
TCTCTCTATTTAATGTCAGACATTGTATTGCATCCAAGTAATGTCGAAGGTGGTTTAGGCGCATATCCGC
AATATGAGGCCTCTTCTGTAGGAAAGCCATCTTTGATAAATACTGGTCGCCATGTCAATGAAATGGCGGA
AGAAGGCTTTGATGTTGATTTGTTATCCTCAAATTTCGTAAATACGAAAGAAACAGTTGATAAAATTGAG
AAATTGATAAACTCTGAGGAATATATGAGACAAAATATAGATGCAATTAATAGATTGAAAATTAGTTGGA
AAGAATCAGCAAGTAACTACGAAAATGTATTTTTTGGGAATGAAAATGCTTAAAGATATAGTTTCGGTTT
TTTATAATTGGCGTATTGTGCATCTATTGGGGGTTTCTACACTTAGAAGTAGATACTCTCGGTCTAAATT
TGGACAAACTTGGTTAAGCATCACAATGTTCGTACAAATTCTCTGTATAGGGCTAATTTGGTCTTTAATA
TGGAGAATGGGAGTAGATGATTATTTACCATATGTCGGTGTTGGACACATAATTTACTTGTTTTATACTC
AAACAATTAACGAAAGCACAGGAATCTTCGTTGCAGATGCTCGAGTATACCTAAATGATAGGCAACCTTT
TATGCTTTCAGTCGGTGCTCACATATATCGGAACGTGCTGATTCTTCTTCATAATATACCAACCATATTT
TTGCTTGTCATATGGTCTAGCTCGGCAAACTTTGAATTTAGTTTTATGTTTGTCATTTCGTTGAGTTTAA
GTCTGTTTTTCGTCCTATTTGCTAGCTATTTTTGTGCTGTTATTTCAACGAGATTTAGAGACTTAATCCA
GCTGATTGGGCTTTTGATGCAGTTAGCTTTCTTTGTAAGTCCTGTCATGTGGAAAGTAAGCTTTCTACCC
GAACAATATCAAAACTATGTGTACATAAATCCATTTGCTTCGCTATTGGAATTAATTAGAAATCCGATAA
TAGGAATCGACGTTAATCCTTTAGCATTTGTTTCGTTAGTAGCATGGACTTTTATAATTGGTATGGTCAG
CTACTTCTCGTACAAAGTACTCGATAAAAAAGTCATTTTTTGGGTGTAGTATGATAGAGCTATCTAATGT
TAATTTGCACTACCCTGTGCCAGGGCATTTCTCACATTCTTTGCAAACAACAATATCCAGCAAAATTGGT
GGTGTACTGGGTTCTAGTTCTGCAAAAGATAAAGAAATGAAGTATGTTCATGCACTAAGAGATATTAATC
TAAAGCTAGAAGATAGCAGTAGGTTGGGTATTATTGGGCATAATGGTGCTGGCAAAACGACTCTACTTAG
GTTACTTTCTCAGGTTTATCCACCAACGTCAGGAAAGGTTACTATCGAAGGAAAGATTTCAGCATTGACT
GACTTCACTCTTGGAATGGATCCCAATGCAACAGGTCTAAAGAATATCGAATTTAGATTAGTATTTATGG
GATGTACATTTAAGGAAGCGCAACAAGCAGTTGAAGAAATCGTTGCTTTTTCAGAACTCGGCGAATTTAT
CAATCTACCAGTCAGAACTTATTCTACCGGTATGTTCTTACGTTTGGCTTTTGCAATTTCTACACATTTC
ACTCCGGATATATTGATTTTAGATGAAGTTATTGGGGCTGGTGATGAAACTTTCCGTGAGAAAGCATTAT
CACGTTTGGAAAGTCTGATCAAGAAGTCAAGAATGGTTGTTTTGTCTTCTCATGATTTAAATGCTATTAA
ACAATATTGTGATCAGGCTATTGTAATGGAGAAAGGTGAAATTGTTTTCAATGGAACACCACAATCATGC
ATTGACTACTATTTAAACAGTGTCAAAAAATAATCAACTAGATAAAAAATACAATCTTTTAACTATATTG
GATGGTTTATATGTCTATCTCTGAAGAAAAAATTATCAATCTTATTGCAGGAATTCTTGAAGTAGAAATT
GGTATTATTAATAAAGAACTTGCCGTTGGTGATATCCCTGAATGGGACTCGTTAGCTCACATGAGAATAA
TTGCGGCTCTTGAATCGGATTTGGGAGTAGTTTTGGATATCGAACAAGTTCTTGAAATAGAAGATGTTGA
AGATATTATCGATGCTGTAATTAATAACGAGTAAATATTATGTCTGTGGTTGAGAGAATATTTAACCATT
CCGAGTCAAGACCGGATTGTATAGCGGTCTATGAAAATGATCGAACAATTAGTTATGAAAATCTTGCTTC
GGATATAAAAAAAACCGCTGCCAAGTTAGTATCCTTAGGTGTAACATCTGAGGATGCTGTACTTGTAAGA
TCTAATAATAGCTATAGTTTCATACTGCTTTATTTTTCTATTCACTATGTCGGTGCTAAATTTGTTAATG
TTGCTCCTGACTCAGACGTAAGCTACGTGTCTTTTATTGAAGATAAAGTAAATCCAAAACTATTTATTGA
AAAAAGCCAGGATTTTATTAGAAACATAGATAGTTATACATTTGATAATATATTTCCCCCTCAGGCGAGG
GGGATCGCAGATATTATGTTCACGAGTGGTACTACTGGTGAGCCGAAGGGAGTTTTGTTAAGCCATAAAA
GTTTAGTGTTAGCAACTGAACACATTATATCTCATGTAAAAAATACCAATGAAGATGTTGAGCTTTTGTT
AATGCCACTAAGCCACTCATTTGCTATGGCTAGAATGAGGACTAGTTTATTTGCAGGTGGTGCTATCGTA
GTTGGCTGCTCTTTTAAGCAATTAAAGTCGGTATTCAAAGCTATAGAGTTTTACAAAGTTACAGGGCTAG
GTCTCGTTCCTTCGGCTTGGTCATATATTACTTTAATGACCAAAGACCTCATACGTAAGTATTCAGAACA
GCTAAATTTTATAGAGTTCGGAAGTGCACACTTCCCTTTCGAGGATAAAAAGCAGGTCGCAGAGTGGTTT
CCAAACACTAATGTAGTTATGCACTATGGCTTAACGGAAGTGTCTCGAGCAACTTTCATTGATTTTCATA
ATGATGATATCAACGCGGTTGGTCATAGATATCGCGGAGCTGATTTTAAGATCATCGATAATAAAGGAGC
GGAAGTAATTGAAGGAGAAGAGGGTGAAATCGTTTTTAAAGCACCATGGATGTTGGATGGCTATTTTGAG
AACAGCCAATTAACGTCAGATTGTTTTGTAGAAGGTTACTTTAAAACAGGTGATTTAGGCCGTGTTGTTG
GGGACTACCTATTTTTAACAGGCCGCTTAAAAGAAATAATTAACGTTGGCGGCAAAAAAGTAAGCCCTGA
TCAGGTGGAGAAAGTATTATCCGAAGCTCTAGGTGTTCAAGAATGTGCATGCGCTGCTTTATCAGATGCC
AATATGGGTGAAGTGGTTCAAGCCTATATTGTTGTAAAATCTGGTTGGGATTGCGAAAATGTAATTTCAA
ATATAAAAGAGACCATAAATGGCCAGTTGCCGATGCATATGAGGCCTAAAAAATATAGTATAGTCAGTGC
TTTGCCAAAGACCGTTTCAGGGAAAGTGCAAAGATACAAACTGTCTTCTGAATAGGAACATTCATGCTAA
AACTACGTTTCCCACTACCTGTATTCCGTAACGCCCGAGAAATCGCTAATGGCAGGAATGCCCGAATGGC
GTTAAAAGGTTTAGTAGCTAACCGAGCTGCACTTATTATTAGCCCTTCCTTTGGGAGTTCTCAGTACTTT
GAACAAGTCGTTCGCCTTATTAACGCACAAAGTGTCCGGGTGATAGAGCGCTCTTGGCAAGGAGAACCAA
GTGTAGAGGAACTTTCTGGAGTTATTGGAGAGCTTGAAGATTTTAAGCCAGACTATATTCTTGCACTTGG
CGGCGGTTCTATCATTGATGGAGCTAAGCTCGCTTGGTTATTCTACGAATGCCCAACTCTTGAATCAGAA
CTTCTATATCGACCATTTGCATTGCCATCCCTTCGTGGTCGCGCAAAATTTGCTGCAATACCAACAACGG
TAGGGGCTGGCTCTGAAGTTTCATCCGCTGCTGTCATGCTTGATAGTGTTACAAACAGCAAAAAGGCAGT
TGTCACTCATGATTTTTTACCAGACTTAGTGATCCTTGATCCTGACTTGGTTTCAGAAGTTCCACCTAAG
GTATTGAAAACAACTGTGGCCGATGCTCTCTCTCACGCCATTGAAGGTTATGTCTCTTTGATTGATAACC
CTTTGATGAATACTTTTGCTGAGCAGGCGGTATCAATAATCTACCGCTATCGACATCAATTTTCCAATGA
TAATTGGAGCAGCGAAATGCTTTCTGAACTGCAACAAGCTGCTATGTTTGCAGGGTGGGTTCAAAATCAT
TGCATAGTTGGTCTTTCACATGCCATTGCTCACCAGCTAGGTACGTTTAATATAGGCCACGGATTGGCGA
ACGGTTTATTAATGCCTGCGGTGATCAACTTTAATTACCGCGAACATACAGCTGCAACTAAGTATGAACA
ATTGATCTATAAATCCGGGTTACCTAATAAAGAAGCATTATTAGAACTTTTTGAAGTATTGGTAGGAGAA
CAGAAAACTGATATGCATTTTTCAGAACAACAGCTGACAACGATCGCTGAAAATGCTTTACTTGACCCTG
CTGCTAAGTCAAATCCTGTTCGATTTACAGAAAACGATGTGAAAGAGATTGTGAAGCAATGCCTGTAAAT
AACGAAAATCTGACCAGTGTACTTGATGCTCGCCCTTTTGAATTATCAGAAGAGCAAAAATCTCCACTAT
TTAAAGCGAACTTACTTGCAGAGTTAGTACATCATTATCAATGCAACGAGATGTATCGCAAATTTTGTCA
AAAAAACAAATTTGACCCTTTGGTATTTGATGGTGAGGTTGCAGATATTCCACCCATACCTGTGCACATC
TTCAAAGCAATAGGACATAAATTATCTTCGGTAAGCGATGATACGATAAAAGCGAAGCTTCAATCTTCTG
CTACCAGTGGCGTACCCAGTACCATATTGTTAGATAAGGTAACCGCTCGTCGACAGACTCGAGCAATGGC
AAGAGTTATGCAGGAGGTGTTGGGGCCTAAACGTCGCCCGTTTTGCATTATGGATATTGATCCGACAAGC
CCAAATGCCACTAACCTTGGGGCTCGTATTGCGGCGGTAAAAGGTTACCTAAACTTCGCCTCAACATCGA
AGTATTTTATAGATGCTGATAGCCCAAGTGCTCCACTTGAATTTCTGGAGCAAAAGTTTGTTGAACATCT
GAATTCACTTGCGAGTGAAGAGCCGCTCATAATTTTTGGATTCACGTTTGTACTTTATCACACGGTTTTT
AAGACCCTTAAAGACAAGGGGATCTCGTTTCAATTGCCTAAAGGTTCTCAGGTTATTCATATTGGTGGTT
GGAAAAAACTTGAGTCAGAGAAGGTGGATAAAATTACCTTTAATCGAGATATCGCCTCAGTATTGGGTAT
TTCTCCTGATGATGTTGTGGATATCTATGGTTTCACTGAACAGATGGGGCTTAATTACCCAGATTGTAAA
GCAGGATGGAAACATATTCATGCCTATTCTGACGTAATTATTCGTGATGAATCGAACCTAGAAGTGTGTG
GGCCAGGTAAAGTAGGCTTACTTGAGTTTGTAAGCCCACTACCGCATTCATATCCGGGGAATGTTGTACT
TACAGATGACCTTGGTGTGATTGAAGAAAGTCTTTGTGAGTGTGGTAAAGCTGGAAAAAGATTCAAAGTC
ATTGGACGAGCAAAAAAAGCAGAAGTAAGAGGCTGTGGTGATGTTATGTCTGAGAAATTGACTAAAAAGC
CATCGTATAAGCCACTTTCTCAACAAGAAGAGAGGTTGACTATCTACCACTCACCGATATTTCTCGATGA
TACTATGTCCGCATCTCAGCAGCTTGATCAAATCTTTTGTTCTTTAAAGAGGAAGCAAAAATGGCTGGCT
AACCAACCATTAGAAGCTATTCTTGGTTTAATCAATGAAGCGCGCAAAAGCTGGTCGAGTACGCCGGAGC
TTGACCCTTATCGACATACTGGATTGAACTTCCTAGCTGATTGGTGTGAACCCAATCGTTTGAAAAACCT
GCTTGATTCAGCATTGAATGGTCAGCGAGCTTTTTTGGATAATTTTTTACCTCGTAAAGATATTAGCCAT
AGCTCTCAAAAAGCAATGCCAAGAGGTATCGTATCTCACTGGCTGTCGGGTAACGTACCGTTACTCGGCA
TGTTTGCGCTGGTACAGAGTATTTTAAGTAAAAATGCCAACATTCTGAAAGTTTCAGCAAGCGAATCGCA
AGCTTTGCCAGTATTATTGGCGACTTTTAAAGGCCTTAGCTACACTACCCCAGGTGGTTACACTATCCAC
GGTGATGACTTATTAGGGACTCTCGCTGTTGTATATTTTGATCGACACCAAACTAAAATTGCAGAGAAGT
TTTCGGCCAATGCTGATGTGCGTATAGCTTGGGGGGGACGAGAGGCAATCGAGTCTGTAAGTGGCCTTCC
AAAGAAATATAATAGTCAAGATATCCTCTTTGGACCTAAGCTTTCTATGATGGTTGTTGGCAGCGATGCT
CTAGACTCTGACAAGGCAATCAGAAAGTTGATTCGTCGGGCTGCAACTGACTCTAGTGTGTTCGATCAGT
TTGCTTGCGCTTCTCCGCACACCATTTTTGTTGAGAAGGGCGGTCTAATAACACCTAAAGAGTTTGCAGA
GAAGCTTGCCTCAGCAATGGATAAGGCTCTTGTACGCTTACCAACTCAAGTACCAGACATTGGGCAAGCA
AATAAGATTCGCTCAAAGATAGCGGAATATGCATTTATTGGCGAATATTGGCATGACAAGCACTTACGTT
GGACGGTGTTGTTTGATGAAGGGATAGAGCTTGTTGAGCCGACATATCAACGTGTTATTACAGTAAAAGC
AGTTGATAATGTATTTGATGTAGTCGACAGTGTACATGAAGATATCCAAACGGTCGGGTTGGCGATGAAT
GGTGAAAAGCGTCTTCGTTTTGCTAACGAGATAATGTTAAAAGGTGCGATGCGATGTCCAGATGTCGGCT
ACATGACCCATTTTGATTCCCCATGGGATGGGGTTGTAGCGCTAGATAGAATGGTTCGTTGGGTAACTCT
AGGAGGACCGCTGTGAGTTCTCAACAGAATAGACTCAAGAAAAATTCGTTTCAATAAGTCGATGTTCCAA
ACTTAGGGTGTAATTATGAGCGGTAACGGTTACTACAGTGAAGATGTATTGAAACAAATGGGTTTTTCTT
CTTTAGGAAAGAATGTAAAAATTTCTGAAAAGGCTTCACTTTATGGCATCAGTCGAATTTCTATAGGTTC
AAACGTTAGAATTGATGATTATGTCACGATATCAGCAGGTGTCGGCGGCGTCGAAATTGGCTCTCACGTA
CATATTGGAGTATACAGCAGCTTGATAGGCGCTGGAAAAATAACCCTAGAAGATTTTGTAGGTGTATCAG
GAAGAGTATCTATTTACTCTTCCTCTGATGACTACACCGGAATGGCTATGAGTAACCCAACTGTTCCAGA
AGAGCTTACGAAAGTTACGTCACTCCCAGTTTTGATCAAAAAGCACTCAATACTTGGGGCTGGATGTGTT
GTTTTACCTAAAGTCATTGTGGGAGAAGGTGTTTCAGTTGGAGCATTATCGTTGGTGAATAAGTCTTTGG
ATGATTGGCATATATATTCTGGTAATCCAATACAGAAATTTATCAGAAAGGCCCGTAAACCATTGGAGCT
TGAAAAGAAACTTATTTTGTAGAAAAGTATCAGAAGATACTTGATTTTTATTGTCATCCCTAAACCACCG
CTTTTAGCGGTGGTGATTGTTCCTAGGGGCATTTTTCCCGAAAATGCGCCCATGTTAGAAGACAAACTCT
TATTCACCATAAGTAAGAGGATTCAAATAACATGGGCGACTACAGAAGTTCATCACACGTCTATTGGCGT
TGCAAATATCATATCGTTTGGACACCCAGGGAAACCGCATGAAGGTCGTTGATATATAAGGGCTGCGGTG
ATGCTTAGAATAAGTTACCAATGCTTCATTAATCTCAGTTTTTAGATGTAATCCGATGAAATTTAAGATC
GCCTTGTAGATCATTTCTGTTGTTTTGTAATAGCTCCTAGACAATATAGGAGCCTAAATATGAGCGAGTC
AATCAACCCATTTATGCATTTCCAAATCATTAAAGACTATCGACAAGAAAGCAAAGTAGAACACAAATTA
TCAGACATTATTTTGCTGACAATATGTGGTGTTTTGTCGGGTCACGATGGCTGGGATGGCATTATCGATT
TTGGTCATGCTCGCTTAGATTTCCTTAAACGATATGGTCACTTTTAAGCTGGAATGCCTTCTGCGGATAC
GCTTTCTCGTGTGATGGGTATGATTAATCCTGTAGCTTTGCAAAGAAGCTTCATTACCTGGATGAAGGAC
TGCCATACACTAACGGATGGTGAAGTTATTGCCATCGACGGTGAAACATTACGCGGCTCTTATGACCGCT
CGAAAGGCAAAGGAACAATCCACATGGTGAACGCTCTTGCTACAGCAAATGGAATGAGCATTGGGCAACT
GAAGGTTGATTCTAAGAGCAACGAGATTACCGCGATCCCCAAGCTACTTGACTTACTAGATGTAAAAGGC
TGCTTGATTACGATTGATGCAATGGGCTGCCAAAAGAAAATAGCACAGAAAATTCTTGATAAAGAAGCGG
ATTATTTATTGGCGGTCAAAGGTAATCAGGGAATGCTTGAGCAAGCCTTTGATGATTATCTTCGAATGGA
CATGCTTCACGACTTCGACGGTAGTTCTTATAGTACACAAGAAAAAAGTCACGGAAGAATAGAAACGAGA
GTGGCTTTAGTGAATCGCGATTTGTCGGTTTTGGGTGATATTGAACATGAATGGCCTGAGCTTAAATCAA
TGGGCACCGTGGCTTCAATTCGACAAGAATCGGCAGTCGCAACAGAGCAAGATGTGAGTATTCGTTACTA
CATATGCTCTAAAGAATTGGAAGCTCAAACGTTACTTGAAGCGACTTGTTCTCACTAGGGGGTAGAGGTC
ATGGATTGGTCACTTGATACCGCATTTTGTGAGGACAATTCACGCATTAGAGCGGACGATCGAGCAGAGG
CCTTTGCAAGGATCAGGCAGATATGTTTGAACCTATTAAAGAGCGAACCCACGTTTAAAGGTGGTATCAA
ACGTAAACGGATGAACTGCGCAATGAACGAAAAGTACCTAAGTAAGGTTCTTGAAAGCCTTACGTGACGG
TGATGTTCATGCGGTTTCCGTGCTAAAGGCTTTGGATGAAATTCCTTCTAAATGTCAATAAAATGGCAAA
TCCATTATTGGTCAACAATGCCCTTTCAGGTCCTCAAACCTGCATCTGCAAGTTGATTCTGTATGTTATT
TTTTACGCTAATATTATTTAAAATTGAGGTAGTAATGAAACATCTAATAAAAAACTATGTACAAAAATTA
ATTAAAACAGAGCTTGATGCTATTCAGTCAAAGTCTGTTCATGATAATCGAAACTTCATTTACAATGGAG
AGTTTTTAATTCTTGAAAGCGAATTTGGATGGCATTGTTTTCCCAGAGTGCAGTTGAACCATGCTTTAAG
CTACAAAAACCCAAACTTTGATTTAGGTATGCGTCACTGGATTGTTAATCATTGTAAGCATGACACCACT
TATATTGATATCGGTGCAAACGTTGGAACTTTCTGTGGAATCGCTGCTCGTCATATTACACAAGGAAAAA
TTATAGCGATAGAACCACTCACAGAAATGGAAAATAGTATTAGGATGAATGTTCAATTAAATAATCCACT
AGTTGAGTTTCATCATTTTGGCTGTGCAATAGGTGAGAATGAAGGGGAAAATATTTTCGAAGTTTATGAG
TTTGATAATAGGGTGTCATCATTATATTTTCAAAAAAATACAGACATAGCAGATAAGGTTAAAAATAGCC
AAGTTCTGGTTAGAAAGTTAAGTAGTTTAGATATATCGCCTACTAACTCTGTAGTTATAAAAATTGATGC
TGAAGGCGCAGAAATAGAGATATTAAACCAGATTTACGAATTCACAGAAAAGCATAATGGAATTGAATAT
TATATTTGCTTTGAATTTGCAATGGGTCATATACAGAGGTCTAATAGAACTTTTGATGAGATTTTTAACA
TAATAAACTCAAAATTCGGAAGTAAGGCATATTTTATTCATCCATTATCATCCGCTGAACATCCTGAGTT
TAATAAAGCAACGCAGGATATTAATGGGAATATCTGTTTTAAATATGTATCATAAAATAATTTAATATAT
TCCGTATGTCATTGCAAGTTCAACAGACATTTCCGAAGAGTTCACTATACAGTTTAGTATAGCTTTGTGC
ATAGCGATGTGCTGTGAATTCCTGTTCAAAACGTTTGCGAGCATTAATACCTAATTTTTCACAAAGTTTT
GTATCATGTTCTATTTTTAACATTGCATCGGAAAAGCTTTGACTGTCAGCTGGCGGAACAACTAACCCTG
TTTCGCCATTGATGTTCACATAAGATGAACCTGTGCCAATATCACTACTAATAATGGCTTTACAGTACAT
TTGTGCTTCGATAAGTGATATACCAAAAGCTTCTGAGCGTAGGTGAGATGGGAAAACAAAAGCTTTAGAA
AGTAAATGTAATATGACTTTGTCTTCCTCAGAAATGAATCCTACTAGCTTAACGTTTTCAAGATTGTGTT
TGGCAATATAAGACTCTAGTTTTACTCTTTCCGGACCGTCACCAGCAATTATAACAGGTAGCTGGTTGAT
TTTTGCTGCTTCAAGTAAGAAATCTAGACCCTTGTAGTACCGTAATACGCCAACAAATAAGAAAAAACCT
TCCCCTACTTTTTCTCGCCATTTATTAATATTATCGTTTGATGGGATAGGATAAGTATTCTCATCAACGG
CAAGTGGAATTATTTTTACCTTATTTTTATGCCTTAACAAATTCTCGCTTGTGTGTGCATATTGTGGTGA
TGTTGCCACAAGGATATTTGCTTGATTTAAAAAATGACTCTCAAGTGGTTGATATAATTTCTTTAAGCAC
TTTTGACGAATAATATCGGAATGATACGTTACAATACTTGGATTCGATGAGCCAAATAAAGAGAGAAAGT
CTCCGGTTGGCCATGGATAATGGTAATGGATTATGTCAGCCCATTTTGAAAGTTTCTTGAATTGTCTAAT
TAGCTTCCACGAGAATCCATTTGAAGAGATTTCAATCGATTTTTTTACTGAGATTATTTCTGTTCCTTCA
CAATAATAAGAAGAAGTTTGATTATCAGATAATGTAAGTATTTTAGTTTCTATTCCTAACGGTTTTGTTC
CCGATGCTATAAATCGAATAACTTGCTCAACACCGCCTTTTGTTTCAGGATAACAGGTTCTATATACATG
CAATACTTTCATTTTATTCTCATTTTTGTGGCGAATAACCCGTAGGTGCATCAAGTAAAATTCGCTTAAT
ACATTCAACATCAAAGTTATGACAGCATACATCAAGTTCCGTGAGTAGGTCTTCCATGGCATCCCAACTC
AGTTTTTCTTCACATGCTGTCATGATCCGCACACTTGGCAATGGACGTTTTATCTGCGACCCGAATTAAC
CTTTCATAATGGTGCGCCGCTGGATGCCAATACCATTGTCAGCCTGTTTGCTAAACTCTCTAGTCTAGAA
ACACACCGTGCAGAGCTGGCACATATTAGCGATATTAAAGCGCCAACCCCTTTTCAAGTGGTATTCAACT
TAGAGCGCCCAGATCCGGGATTTGCAGGGATGATATCTGGCGTGAAATACGCCATTCAACCGGTCAGTCA
ATTGAATTACAGCCAATTTCATGAAGGACAAATTGTTCCTGTGATAGGTTGTGGCCCTTTTGAAGTTCAG
GAACACACCCGCAATAAACTCAAACTCAAAGCATTCAGTCAATTCTACGGCTGTCGAGCCTTGACCGATC
GTGTGACCATTTGGCAAGTCGATGAGGAGCGTTTAAGTCGCCCACTCATTGAAACTAATCAGCCGGAAGC
CAATACGACCAGCCATCATCAAGTCTCACTATCAGACTCGCCTCATTTAACCTCTGCCGCCCAACAGCAA
AGCCGCGTCGAAGATGGGTGTTTAATGGTGCTGTTTAACCAGAGAGCCAAGCAACCGTTGGATCAAGCTC
AAGCACACCGACTCAGCGAGCTACTCAATCCAAACACGATTGAGCAAGATATTCGCTGTCACGGAGAGAT
GTTTGGCGTCGAACCCGCGCACAACTTGCTGCCAAGCTGGCGCGCTGTGTTGAAATCTCCAGCTCCGAAA
GTTGCGCTTCCCACGCAGTTGACCTTGGCCTTGTACAACTACACCGCATTACAGACCTGTGCCCAAGCGA
TTGCCAGATTGCTTGCAGCTCAAGGCATTACATTAAGCATTCACACTTACACTTATCGGGAATTGAATCA
ACGTGCGCTCAAGGGCGAGCTGGATGAAACCTTGGTACTGACCAACATTAATTTGGATGACAACCGCCAC
GCTTCCGCTTTTGCTATGTTATTCAGCAACCCGATTCTGCATGCGTGCGCCAGCCAAGATGAGGTGATAT
GGCTGATGCAGCAATTAAATGCCGTACGTGAGCAAGCGCAATTACCTCAATATCTCGATCAACTGGAGCC
GATTGCTTCACTTCTGGTCAGTGAATCTTGGCTGGCGCCTCTTTTCCACCATAGACAAACCTTGCGTTTC
CACGGTGTATTACATGATGTTGCGCTCACCAACTGGGGTTGGCCGGATATTCGCAATGTGTGGTCGGCGG
ACTAGCTCTCCCAACGATTTGCCAAAAACGACAAAGCCAACCTATCACGGTTGGCTTTGAGTAAACAAAA
TTGGCTATCGATAGATCAGACGCGTTGACGACGACGTAACCAGCCACAACCAAAGAGAAGAGCTAAGGCT
GCCCCACCTAGGCTACCGCCGCCACTATCACCGATACGAATATCAAGCGGTGGAGGTAGATCAAAGAATT
TTGGATCGTAGCTTATTTGGCTCAATATGGCTCGACTTTGGTCATCAGTACTACCGCTATGTCTTCTGTA
TACAAATCGAACCTTGTTATTCGTACCATACATATCAAGTGTGGCTAGATTTTCCGTGTTGTTAAAGTAT
TTACCCTTAAACTTATCATTCACGTAGACAAATAGCTGATCGAGAACTTCACTTGACGACAGTTTATAGT
GGAATTTGAGTCTACCTTGAGGTAGGTTTTCCAACAAAATTACAGACTCTTCTCCAGCTGGTAAAGCTGA
AGTCTGCAGACCATTACCGACAACCGTCCAAGGGTGATCATTCACGTGGGTATTATGGACAGGTAAATTC
GCTAAAAAGCTTACTGTTTCTGAAGGCGCAGCGTCCAAAGCATCAAAATAGAGGTAGGCATGAACAGCAC
CCGTCTTATAAGTACTTGATCCTATTATCAATTTTACATAACTCTGTTTATGTTCAGTAATATTATAGCT
AAACTCAACGTCACAACTCGCTCCTGAAGCTAACACTCCTGTACAGCTATTATTCACAATCGCAGCAGCG
TCTGTTCTAGAAATGCCAACAACAAAAACAAAGGTATTGCCCAAGTTGATGTCAGCATTACCGTTATTCG
TAAAAGTTAAATTATGAGTATACGAACCTGGTCTTACTACTCCTAAGTCTCGTTTTTGGCGATAGGATAG
ACCTAGTTGCTGATCGTTGGTATCAAAGAGACAGTAAAAACGACCTGTACAGGTGTAGAGATGTTCCGTA
AGCTGCTTGACGAAGGTCGTGCAGGTGAGAACGTAGGTGCACTACTACGTGGTACTAAGCGTGAAGAAGT
AGAGCGTGGTCAAGTACTGGCGAAGCCAGGTTCAATCACACCACACACTAAGTTCGAATCAGAAGTATAC
GTACTGTCAAAAGATGAAGGTGGCCGTCATACTCCATTCTTCAAAGGTTACCGTCCACAGTTCTACTTCC
GTACAACTGACGTAACAGGCAGCATCGAGCTACCAGAGGGCGTAGAAATGGTAATGCCAGGCGACAACGT
GAAGATGGTTGTAGACCTGATTGCACCAATCGCGATGGACGAAGGTCTACGCTTCGCTATCCGTGAAGGT
GGCCGTACTGTAGGTGCTGGTGTTGTAGCTAAGATCCTCTACGCCGGACGCATCGTGGCCGGCATCACCG
GCGCCACAGGTGCGGTTGCTGGCGCCTATATCGCCGACATCACCGATGGGGAAGATCGGGCTCGCCACTT
CGGGCTCATGAGCGCTTGTTTCGGCGTGGGTATGGTGGCAGGCCCCGTGGCCGGGGGACTGTTGGGCGCC
ATCTCCTTGCATGCACCATTCCTTGCGGCGGCGGTGCTCAACGGCCTCAACCTACTACTGGGCTGCTTCC
TAATGCAGGAGTCGCATAAGGGAGAGCGTCGACCGATGCCCTTGAGAGCCTTCAACCCAGTCAGCTCCTT
CCGGTGGGCGCGGGGCATGACTATCGTCGCCGCACTTATGACTGTCTTCTTTATCATGCAACTCGTAGGA
CAGGTGCCGGCAGCGCTCTGGGTCATTTTCGGCGAGGACCGCTTTCGCTGGAGCGCGACGATGATCGGCC
TGTCGCTTGCGGTATTCGGAATCTTGCACGCCCTCGCTCAAGCCTTCGTCACTGGTCCCGCCACCAAACG
TTTCGGCGAGAAGCAGGCCATTATCGCCGGCATGGCGGCCGACGCGCTGGGCTACGTCTTGCTGGCGTTC
GCGACGCGAGGCTGGATGGCCTTCCCCATTATGATTCTTCTCGCTTCCGGCGGCATCGGGATGCCCGCGT
TGCAGGCCATGCTGTCCAGGCAGGTAGATGACGACCATCAGGGACAGCTTCAAGGATCGCTCGCGGCTCT
TACCAGCCTAACTTCGATCATTGGACCGCTGATCGTCACGGCGATTTATGCCGCCTCGGCGAGCACATGG
AACGGGTTGGCATGGATTGTAGGCGCCGCCCTATACCTTGTCTGCCTCCCCGCGTTGCGTCGCGGTGCAT
GGAGCCGGGCCACCTCGACCTGAATGGAAGCCGGCGGCACCTCGCTAACGGATTCACCACTCCAAGAATT
GGAGCCAATCAATTCTTGCGGAGAACTGTGAATGCGCAAACCAACCCTTGGCAGAACATATCCATCGCGT
CCGCCATCTCCAGCAGCCGCACGCGGCGCATCTCGGGCAGCGTTGGGTCCTGGCCACGGGTGCGCATGAT
CTGCCACATTACGCTCCTGTCCGGCAAAGTTACCTCTGCCGAAGTTGAGTATTTTTGCTGTATTTGTCAT
AATGACTCCTGTTGATAGATCCAGTAATGACCTCAGAACTCCATCTGGATTTGTTCAGAACGCTCGGTTG
CCGCCGGGCGTTTTTTATTGGTGAGAATCGCAGCAACTTGTCGCGCCAATCGAGCCATGTCGTCGTCAAC
GACCCCCCATTCAAGAACAGCAAGCAGCATTGAGAACTTTGGAATCCAGTCCCTCTTCCACCTGCTGATC
TGCGACTTATCAACGCCCACAGCTTCCGCTGTCTTCTCAGTTCCAAGCATTGCGATTTTGTTAAGCAACG
CACTCTCGATTCGTAGAGCCTCGTTGCGTTTGTTTGCACGAACCATATGTAAGTATTTCCTTAGATAACA
ATTGATTGAATGTATGCAAATAAATGCATACACCATAGGTGTGGTTTAATTTGATGCCCTTTTTCAGGGC
TGGAATGTGTAAGAGCGGGGTTATTTATGCTGTTGTTTTTTTGTTACTCGGGAAGGGCTTTACCTCTTCC
GCATAAACGCTTCCATCAGCGTTTATAGTTAAAAAAATCTTTCGGCCTGCATGAATGGCCTTGTTGATCG
CGCTTTGATATACGCCGAGATCTTGGCAGTCACAGCATGCGCATATCCATGCTTCGACCATGCGCTCACA
AAGTAGGTGAATGCGCAATGTAGTACCCACATCGTCATCGCTTTCCACTGCTCTCGCGAATAAAGATGGA
AAATCAATCTCATGGTAATAGTCCATGAAAATCCTTGTATTCATAAATCCTCCAGGTAGCTATATGCAAA
TTGAAACAAAAGAGATGGTGATCTTTCTAAGAGATGATGGAATCTCCCTTCAGTATCCCGATGGTCAATG
CGCTGGATATGGGATAGATGGGAATATGCTGATTTTTATGGGACAGAGTTGCGAACTGTTCCCAACTAAA
ATCATTTTGCACGATCAGCGCACTACGAACTTTACCCACAAATAGTCAGGTAATGAATCCTGATATAAAG
ACAGGTTGATAAATCAGTCTTCTACGCGCATCGCACGCGCACACCGTAGAAAGTCTTTCAGTTGTGAGCC
TGGGCAAACCGTTAACTTTCGGCGGCTTTGCTGTGCGACAGGCTCACGTCTAAAAGGAAATAAATCATGG
GTCATAAAATTATCACGTTGTCCGGCGCGGCGACGGATGTTCTGTATGCGCTGTTTTTCCGTGGCGCGTT
GCTGTCTGGTGATCTGCCTTCTAAATCTGGCACAGCCGAATTGCGCGAGCTTGGTTTTGCTGAAACCAGA
CACACAGCAACTGAATACCAGAAAGAAAATCACTTTACCTTTCTGACATCAGAAGGGCAGAAATTTGCCG
TTGAACACCTGGTCAATACGCGTTTTGGTGAGCAGCAATATTGCGCTTCGATGACGCTTGGCGTTGAGAT
TGATACCTCTGCTGCACAAAAGGCAATCGACGAGCTGGACCAGCGCATTCGTGACACCGTCTCCTTCGAA
CTTATTCGCAATGGAGTGTCATTCATCAAGGACGCCGCTATCGCAAATGGTGCTATCCACGCAGCGGCAA
TCGAAACACCTCAGCCGGTGACCAATATCTACAACATCAGCCTTGGTATCCAGCGTGATGAGCCAGCGCA
GAACAAGGTAACCGTCAGTGCCGATAAGTTCAAAGTTAAACCTGGTGTTGATACCAACATTGAAACGTTG
ATCGAAAACGCGCTGAAAAACGCTGCTGAATGTGCGGCGCTGGATGTCACAAAGCAAATGGCAGCAGACA
AGAAAGCGATGGATGAACTGGCTTCCTATGTCCGCACGGCCATCATGATGGAATGTTTCCCCGGTGGTGT
TATCTGGCAGCAGTGCCGTCGATAGTATGCAATTGATAATTATTATCATTTGCGGGTCCTTTCCGGCGAT
CCGCCTTGTTACGGGGCGGCGACCTCGCGGGTTTTCGCTATTTATGAAAATTTTCCGGTTTAAGGCGTTT
CCGTTCTTCTTCGTCATAACTTAATGTTTTTATTTAAAATACCCTCTGAAAAGAAAGGAAACGACAGGTG
CTGAAAGCGAGCTTTTTGGCCTCTGTCGTTTCCTTTCTCTGTTTTTGTCCGTGGAATGAACAATGGAAGT
CAACAAAAAGCAGCTGGCTGACATTTTCGGTGCGAGTATCCGTACCATTCAGAACTGGCAGGAACAGGGA
ATGCCCGTTCTGCGAGGCGGTGGCAAGGGTAATGAGGTGCTTTATGACTCTGCCGCCGTCATAAAATGGT
ATGCCGAAAGGGATGCTGAAATTGAGAACGAAAAGCTGCGCCGGGAGGTTGAAGAACTGCGGCAGGCCAG
CGAGGCAGATCTGCATCGCAGGATGCTGCTGGCTACCCTGTGGAACACCTACATCTGTATTAACGAAGCG
CTGGCATTGACCCTGAGTGATTTTTCTCTGGTCCCGCCGCATCCATACCGCCAGTTGTTTACCCTCACAA
CGTTCCAGTAACCGGGCATGTTCATCATCAGTAACCCGTATCGTGAGCATCCTCTCTCGTTTCATCGGTA
TCATTACCCCCATGAACAGAAATCCCCCTTACACGGAGGCATCAGTGACCAAACAGGAAAAAACCGCCCT
TAACATGGCCCGCTTTATCAGAAGCCAGACATTAACGCTTCTGGAGAAACTCAACGAGCTGGACGCGGAT
GAACAGGCAGACATCTGTGAATCGCTTCACGACCACGCTGATGAGCTTTACCGCAGCTGCCTCGCGCGTT
TCGGTGATGACGGTGAAAACCTCTGACACATGCAGCTCCCGGAGACGGTCACAGCTTGTCTGTAAGCGGA
TGCCGGGAGCAGACAAGCCCGTCAGGGCGCGTCAGCGGGTGTTGGCGGGTGTCGGGGCGCAGCCATGACC
CAGTCACGTAGCGATAGCGGAGTGTATACTGGCTTAACTATGCGGCATCAGAGCAGATTGTACTGAGAGT
GCACCATATGCGGTGTGAAATACCGCACAGATGCGTAAGGAGAAAATACCGCATCAGGCGCTCTTCCGCT
TCCTCGCTCACTGACTCGCTGCGCTCGGTCGTTCGGCTGCGGCGAGCGGTATCAGCTCACTCAAAGGCGG
TAATACGGTTATCCACAGAATCAGGGGATAACGCAGGAAAGAACATGTGAGCAAAAGGCCAGCAAAAGGC
CAGGAACCGTAAAAAGGCCGCGTTGCTGGCGTTTTTCCATAGGCTCCGCCCCCCTGACGAGCATCACAAA
AATCGACGCTCAAGTCAGAGGTGGCGAAACCCGACAGGACTATAAAGATACCAGGCGTTTCCCCCTGGAA
GCTCCCTCGTGCGCTCTCCTGTTCCGACCCTGCCGCTTACCGGATACCTGTCCGCCTTTCTCCCTTCGGG
AAGCGTGGCGCTTTCTCATAGCTCACGCTGTAGGTATCTCAGTTCGGTGTAGGTCGTTCGCTCCAAGCTG
GGCTGTGTGCACGAACCCCCCGTTCAGCCCGACCGCTGCGCCTTATCCGGTAACTATCGTCTTGAGTCCA
ACCCGGTAAGACACGACTTATCGCCACTGGCAGCAGCCACTGGTAACAGGATTAGCAGAGCGAGGTATGT
AGGCGGTGCTACAGAGTTCTTGAAGTGGTGGCCTAACTACGGCTACACTAGAAGGACAGTATTTGGTATC
TGCGCTCTGCTGAAGCCAGTTACCTTCGGAAAAAGAGTTGGTAGCTCTTGATCCGGCAAACAAACCACCG
CTGGTAGCGGTGGTTTTTTTGTTTGCAAGCAGCAGATTACGCGCAGAAAAAAAGGATCTCAAGAAGATCC
TTTGATCTTTTCTACGGGGTCTGACGCTCAGTGGAACGAAAACTCACGTTAAGGGATTTTGGTCATGAGA
TTATCAAAAAGGATCTTCACCTAGATCCTTTTAAATTAAAAATGAAGTTTTAAATCAATCTAAAGTATAT
ATGAGTAAACTTGGTCTGACAGTTACCAATGCTTAATCAGTGAGGCACCTATCTCAGCGATCTGTCTATT
TCGTTCATCCATAGTTGCCTGACTCCCCGTCGTGTAGATAACTACGATACGGGAGGGCTTACCATCTGGC
CCCAGTGCTGCAATGATACCGCGAGACCCACGCTCACCGGCTCCAGATTTATCAGCAATAAACCAGCCAG
CCGGAAGGGCCGAGCGCAGAAGTGGTCCTGCAACTTTATCCGCCTCCATCCAGTCTATTAATTGTTGCCG
GGAAGCTAGAGTAAGTAGTTCGCCAGTTAATAGTTTGCGCAACGTTGTTGCCATTGCTGCAGGCATCGTG
GTGTCACGCTCGTCGTTTGGTATGGCTTCATTCAGCTCCGGTTCCCAACGATCAAGGCGAGTTACATGAT
CCCCCATGTTGTGCAAAAAAGCGGTTAGCTCCTTCGGTCCTCCGATCGTTGTCAGAAGTAAGTTGGCCGC
AGTGTTATCACTCATGGTTATGGCAGCACTGCATAATTCTCTTACTGTCATGCCATCCGTAAGATGCTTT
TCTGTGACTGGTGAGTACTCAACCAAGTCATTCTGAGAATAGTGTATGCGGCGACCGAGTTGCTCTTGCC
CGGCGTCAACACGGGATAATACCGCGCCACATAGCAGAACTTTAAAAGTGCTCATCATTGGAAAACGTTC
TTCGGGGCGAAAACTCTCAAGGATCTTACCGCTGTTGAGATCCAGTTCGATGTAACCCACTCGTGCACCC
AACTGATCTTCAGCATCTTTTACTTTCACCAGCGTTTCTGGGTGAGCAAAAACAGGAAGGCAAAATGCCG
CAAAAAAGGGAATAAGGGCGACACGGAAATGTTGAATACTCATACTCTTCCTTTTTCAATATTATTGAAG
CATTTATCAGGGTTATTGTCTCATGAGCGGATACATATTTGAATGTATTTAGAAAAATAAACAAATAGGG
GTTCCGCGCACATTTCCCCGAAAAGTGCCACCTGACGTCTAAGAAACCATTATTATCATGACATTAACCT
ATAAAAATAGGCGTATCACGAGGCCCTTTCGTCTTCAAGAATTCTCATGTTTGACAGCTTATCATCGATA
AGCTTTAATGCGGTAGTTTATCACAGTTAAATTGCTAACGCAGTCAGGCACCGTGTATGAAATCTAACAA
TGCGCTCATCGTCATCCTCGGCACCGTCACCCTGGATGCTGTAGGCATAGGCTTGGTTATGCCGGTACTG
CCGGGCCTCTTGCGGGATATCGTCCATTCCGACAGCATCGCCAGTCACTATGGCGTGCTGCTAGCGCTAT
ATGCGTTGATGCAATTTCTATGCGCACCCGTTCTCGGAGCACTGTCCGACCGCTTTGGCCGCCGCCCAGT
CCTGCTCGCTTCGCTACTTGGAGCCACTATCGACTACGCGATCATGGCGACCACACCCGTCCTGTGGATC
GGCTATCGCGGAAACTGCATTATTGGTGAAGGACTACCTCGTTTTGGTAAAACCATGGTTCCCGCTCGTG
ATTCGATCCACAGGACGGGTGTGGTCGCCATGATCGCGTAGTCGATAGTGGCTCCAAGTAGCGAAGCGAG
CAGGACTGGGCGGCGGCCAAAGCGGTCGGACAGTGCTCCGAGAACGGGTGCGCATAGAAATTGCATCAAC
GCATATAGCGCTAGCAGCACGCCATAGTGACTGGCGATGCTGTCGNN
Features (pLannotate 1.2.2; 31 found; start..end, strand, type, name):
    241..378     +  CDS            cro (fragment): RCRO_LAMBD - Experimental evidence at protein level: Swiss-Prot protein existence level 1. Plays an essential role in the switch from lysogenic to lytic state and in fine-tuning the lytic phase activation. Mediates the de- repression of the lytic promoters from repression by cI at an early stage of prophage induction. Turns down the expression of the transcriptional activator cII, a factor that initiates the expression of repressor cI, the major component promoting latency. Additionally, cro is able to directly bind to the promoter region of cI thereby preventing the transcription of cI repres
    518..745     +  CDS            C1 (fragment): RPC1_BPP22 - Experimental evidence at protein level: Swiss-Prot protein existence level 1. Binds to two promoters, P(RE) and Pa23 and activate transcription from these promoters. From Salmonella phage P22 (Bacteriophage P22).
    728..822     -  terminator     lambda t0 terminator: transcription terminator from phage lambda
    826..897     +  CDS            O (fragment): VRPO_LAMBD - Protein inferred from homology: Swiss-Prot protein existence level 3. Necessary for the bidirectional replication of DNA. It interacts with the ori (origin of replication) region of the genome during the initiation of replication. From Escherichia phage lambda (Bacteriophage lambda).
   1083..1983    -  CDS            TcR (fragment): tetracycline efflux protein; tet; confers resistance to tetracycline
   5452..5973    -  CDS            YARQ_ACTPL (fragment): Protein inferred from homology: Swiss-Prot protein existence level 3. From Actinobacillus pleuropneumoniae (Haemophilus pleuropneumoniae).
   7166..8074    -  CDS            rfaF (fragment): RFAF_ECOLI - Also known as waaF. Experimental evidence at protein level: Swiss-Prot protein existence level 1. From Escherichia coli (strain K12).
  11786..12724   -  CDS            hldD: HLDD_ECO57 - Also known as rfaD. Experimental evidence at protein level: Swiss-Prot protein existence level 1. Catalyzes the interconversion between ADP-D-glycero-beta-D- manno-heptose and ADP-L-glycero-beta-D-manno-heptose via an epimerization at carbon 6 of the heptose. From Escherichia coli O157:H7.
  13166..14560   +  CDS            rfbA: RFBA_VIBCH - Protein inferred from homology: Swiss-Prot protein existence level 3. From Vibrio cholerae serotype O1 (strain ATCC 39315 / El Tor Inaba N16961).
  14569..15954   +  CDS            rfbB: RFBB_VIBCH - Protein inferred from homology: Swiss-Prot protein existence level 3. Involved in GDP-mannose biosynthesis which serves as the activated sugar nucleotide precursor for mannose residues in cell surface polysaccharides. From Vibrio cholerae serotype O1 (strain ATCC 39315 / El Tor Inaba N16961).
  15969..17078   +  CDS            gmd: GM4D_ECOLI - Also known as yefA, yefN. Experimental evidence at protein level: Swiss-Prot protein existence level 1. Catalyzes the conversion of GDP-D-mannose to GDP-4-dehydro-6- deoxy-D-mannose. From Escherichia coli (strain K12).
  17092..18192   +  CDS            rfbE: GDPPS_VIBCL - Experimental evidence at protein level: Swiss-Prot protein existence level 1. Catalyzes the synthesis of GDP-perosamine from GDP-4-keto-6- deoxy-D-mannose and L-glutamate. Shows also weak activity with L- glutamine. From Vibrio cholerae.
  26491..27024   +  CDS            vioB (fragment): VIOB_ECOLX - Experimental evidence at protein level: Swiss-Prot protein existence level 1. Catalyzes the conversion of dTDP-4-amino-4,6-dideoxy-D- glucose (dTDP-D-Qui4N) to dTDP-4-acetamido-4,6-dideoxy-D-glucose (dTDP- D-Qui4NAc). From Escherichia coli.
  27466..28581   +  CDS            yncI: YNCI_ECO57 - Protein inferred from homology: Swiss-Prot protein existence level 3. From Escherichia coli O157:H7.
  33053..33499   +  CDS            tufA (fragment): EFTU1_ECOLI - Experimental evidence at protein level: Swiss-Prot protein existence level 1. (Microbial infection) Required for the tRNase activity of CdiA-CT from E.coli strain NC101; the toxic CT module is thought to cleave tRNA in the context of translationally active GTP EF-Tu-aa-tRNA complexes. The toxin may remodel the EF-Tu-aa-tRNA complex to displace the 3'-end of the aa-tRNA so it can enter the toxin active site and be cleaved. GTP is required for tRNase activity but is not hydrolyzed. CdiA-CT is the toxic component of a toxin-immunity protein module, which functions as a cellular cont
  33493..34393   +  CDS            TcR (fragment): tetracycline efflux protein; tet; confers resistance to tetracycline
  34579..34650   -  CDS            O (fragment): VRPO_LAMBD - Protein inferred from homology: Swiss-Prot protein existence level 3. Necessary for the bidirectional replication of DNA. It interacts with the ori (origin of replication) region of the genome during the initiation of replication. From Escherichia phage lambda (Bacteriophage lambda).
  34654..34748   +  terminator     lambda t0 terminator: transcription terminator from phage lambda
  34731..34958   -  CDS            C1 (fragment): RPC1_BPP22 - Experimental evidence at protein level: Swiss-Prot protein existence level 1. Binds to two promoters, P(RE) and Pa23 and activate transcription from these promoters. From Salmonella phage P22 (Bacteriophage P22).
  35098..35235   -  CDS            cro (fragment): RCRO_LAMBD - Experimental evidence at protein level: Swiss-Prot protein existence level 1. Plays an essential role in the switch from lysogenic to lytic state and in fine-tuning the lytic phase activation. Mediates the de- repression of the lytic promoters from repression by cI at an early stage of prophage induction. Turns down the expression of the transcriptional activator cII, a factor that initiates the expression of repressor cI, the major component promoting latency. Additionally, cro is able to directly bind to the promoter region of cI thereby preventing the transcription of cI repres
  36504..36748   -  misc_feature   cos (fragment): lambda cos site; allows packaging into phage lambda particles
  36743..36976   +  CDS            Nu1 (fragment): TERS_LAMBD - Experimental evidence at protein level: Swiss-Prot protein existence level 1. The small subunit is responsible for the binding to multiple recognition elements within the packaging initiation site cos (PubMed:15755448, PubMed:16618107, PubMed:2989542). The terminase lies at a unique vertex of the procapsid and is composed of two subunits, a small terminase subunit involved in viral DNA recognition (binding to packaging sequence cos), and a large terminase subunit possessing endonucleolytic, ATPase and helicase activities (DNA maturation and packaging) (Probable). The terminase bin
  37064..37174   -  CDS            mbeC (fragment): MBEC_ECOLX - Experimental evidence at protein level: Swiss-Prot protein existence level 1. Required for efficient mobilization of ColE1 plasmid and is thus essential to promote the specific transfer of the plasmid during conjugation. Probably functions by inducing DNA bending, helping the MbeA relaxase to melt the DNA around the nic site and cleave the phosphodiester bond. Binds specifically double-stranded DNA (dsDNA) containing the ColE1 oriT but does not recognize the inverted repeat (IR). From Escherichia coli.
  37215..37406   +  CDS            rop: Rop protein, which maintains plasmids at low copy number; rop
  37508..37648   +  misc_feature   bom: basis of mobility region from pBR322
  37834..38422   -  rep_origin     ori: high-copy-number ColE1/pMB1/pBR322/pUC origin of replication
  38593..39453   -  CDS            AmpR: β-lactamase; bla; confers resistance to ampicillin, carbenicillin, and related antibiotics
  39454..39558   -  promoter       AmpR promoter: bla
  39671..39699   +  promoter       tet promoter: E. coli promoter for tetracycline efflux protein gene
  39747..40040   +  CDS            TcR (fragment): tetracycline efflux protein; tet; confers resistance to tetracycline
  40115..40295   -  CDS            TcR (fragment): tetracycline efflux protein; tet; confers resistance to tetracycline
