[The description below was written by a language model from this plasmid's Addgene catalogue record and pLannotate feature annotations shown in this document.]
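Description:
pPM1003 is a cosmid clone built in pHC79, a roughly 6 kb pBR322-derived cosmid vector, carrying a large fragment of Vibrio cholerae DNA that allows E. coli K-12 to express the O antigen of the Ogawa serotype of O1 lipopolysaccharide. The sequenced record is about 40 kb. The annotated backbone includes a ColE1/pMB1-type origin with rop and the bom mobility region, the β-lactamase gene with its promoter for ampicillin selection, and a lambda cos site (with an adjacent Nu1 fragment), which permits in vitro packaging into lambda particles, the usual route for recovering cosmid library clones of this size. The tetracycline resistance gene appears only as fragments, consistent with its disruption by the cloned insert, so ampicillin is the recorded selection.

The insert annotations include the start of the V. cholerae O1 rfb region: rfbA, rfbB, a gmd homologue and rfbE, which together cover GDP-mannose synthesis and its conversion to GDP-perosamine, the precursor of the perosamine-based O antigen. Upstream lie homologues of the heptose and core genes hldD (rfaD) and rfaF. Much of the downstream insert carries few automated hits, among them a vioB-like fragment and yncI, so the remaining genes are not identified in this table. No heterologous promoter is recorded; expression presumably relies on sequences within the cloned DNA.

The table shows vector-derived segments (TcR, lambda cro, O and t0 fragments) in inverted copies at both ends of the insert. The depositor notes that sequencing found a duplication of the AmpR/ori region relative to the original sequence, although only one AmpR/ori copy is annotated here; no functional problem is expected. The associated work concerned O antigen expression and its vaccine potential.
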