Addgene plasmid #167550: pPM1003
Purpose: Encodes genes that confer expression of Vibrio cholerae O antigens of the Ogawa serotype in E. coli K-12
Depositing lab: Renato Morona. Depositing organization: Adelaide University. Publication: Molecular cloning and expression in Escherichia coli K-12 of the O antigens of the Inaba and Ogawa serotypes of the Vibrio cholerae O1 lipopolysaccharides and their potential for vaccine development. Manning PA, Heuzenroeder MW, Yeadon J, Leavesley DI, Reeves PR, Rowley D. Infect Immun. 1986 Aug;53(2):272-7. doi: 10.1128/IAI.53.2.272-277.1986. PubMed 2426198.
Backbone
  Vector backbone: pHC79
  Backbone size w/o insert (bp): 6000
  Vector type: Cosmid
Growth in bacteria
  Bacterial resistance: Ampicillin, 100 μg/mL
  Growth temperature: 37°C
  Growth strain: DH5alpha
  Copy number: Unknown
Gene/Insert
  Gene/Insert name: Vibrio cholerae O antigens genes of the Ogawa serotype (alt name: Cosmid clone)
  Species: Vibrio cholerae
Terms and licenses: Academic/Nonprofit Terms; Industry Terms: Not Available to Industry
Depositor comments: Please note that Addgene NGS found a duplication of the AmpR/ori region as compared to the depositor's original sequence. The depositor has confirmed that they do not expect any issues to arise from the duplication.
How to cite: pPM1003 was a gift from Renato Morona (Addgene plasmid # 167550 ; http://n2t.net/addgene:167550 ; RRID:Addgene_167550)
